# Supplementary material for: The integration of tandem gene repeats via a bacterial type-II toxin-antitoxin-mediated gene amplification (ToxAmp) system and stability visualisation in Saccharomyces cerevisiae
Source: bioRxiv preprint, doi:10.1101/2024.01.30.578080, version 1 (2024-01-30)
Supplement: Supplementary Data 2 [file 578080_file03.zip › plasmid sequences/pITEdv1.gb]

LOCUS       In-Vivo\Anneal          4336 bp    DNA     circular     20-Apr-2022
FEATURES             Location/Qualifiers
     misc_feature    complement(399..471)
                     /label=ori
                     /note=origin of replication
     misc_feature    3684..3926
                     /label=CYC1t
                     /note=CYC1 terminator of S. cerevisiae
     misc_feature    398..492
                     /label=ori
                     /note=/SECDrawAs=Region
     misc_feature    complement(2263..2285)
                     /label=pGEX_3_primer
                     /note=misc_feature
     promoter        complement(2076..2104)
                     /label=AmpR_promoter
                     /note=/translation=MSIQHFRVALIPFFAAFCLPVFAHPETLVKVKDAEDQLGARVGY IELDLNSGKILESFRPEERFPMMSTFKVLLCGAVLSRIDAGQEQLGRRIHYSQNDLVE YSPVTEKHLTDGMTVRELCSAAITMSDNTAANLLLTTIGGPKELTAFLHNMGDHVTRL DRWEPELNEAIPNDERDTTMPVAMATTLRKLLTGELLTLASRQQLIDWMEADKVAGPL LRSALPAGWFIADKSGAGERGSRGIIAALGPDGKPSRIVVIYTTGSQATMDERNRQIA EIGASLIKHW*
     CDS             complement(1329..1337)
                     /label=Linker(CDS)
                     /note=CDS
     CDS             complement(3247..3255)
                     /label=Linker(CDS)(CDS)
                     /note=CDS
     misc_feature    complement(415..1003)
                     /label=rep
                     /note=misc_feature
     misc_feature    complement(2484..2627)
                     /label=lacZ_a
                     /note=/translation=MTMITPSAQLTLTKGNKSWSSTAVAAALELVDPPGCRNSISSLS IPSTSRGGPVPNSPYSESYYARSLAVVLQRRDWENPGVTQLNRLAAHPPFASWRNSEE ARTDRPSQQLRSLNGEWRDAPCSGALSAAGVVVTRSVTATLASALAPAPFAFFPSFLA TFAGFPRQALNRGLPLGFRFSALRHLDPKKLD*
     misc_feature    2598..2620
                     /label=M13_pUC_fwd_primer
                     /note=/translation=MTMITPSAQLTLTKGNKSWSSTAVAAALELVDPPGCRNSISSLS IPSTSRGGPVPNSPYSESYYARSLAVVLQRRDWENPGVTQLNRLAAHPPFASWRNSEE ARTDRPSQQLRSLNGEWRDAPCSGALSAAGVVVTRSVTATLASALAPAPFAFFPSFLA TFAGFPRQALNRGLPLGFRFSALRHLDPKKLD*
     promoter        2613..2629
                     /label=M13_forward20_primer
                     /note=/translation=MTMITPSAQLTLTKGNKSWSSTAVAAALELVDPPGCRNSISSLS IPSTSRGGPVPNSPYSESYYARSLAVVLQRRDWENPGVTQLNRLAAHPPFASWRNSEE ARTDRPSQQLRSLNGEWRDAPCSGALSAAGVVVTRSVTATLASALAPAPFAFFPSFLA TFAGFPRQALNRGLPLGFRFSALRHLDPKKLD*
     promoter        complement(9..27)
                     /label=M13_reverse_primer
                     /note=/translation=MTMITPSAQLTLTKGNKSWSSTAVAAALELVDPPGCRNSISSLS IPSTSRGGPVPNSPYSESYYARSLAVVLQRRDWENPGVTQLNRLAAHPPFASWRNSEE ARTDRPSQQLRSLNGEWRDAPCSGALSAAGVVVTRSVTATLASALAPAPFAFFPSFLA TFAGFPRQALNRGLPLGFRFSALRHLDPKKLD*
     misc_feature    complement(26..48)
                     /label=M13_pUC_rev_primer
                     /note=/translation=MTMITPSAQLTLTKGNKSWSSTAVAAALELVDPPGCRNSISSLS IPSTSRGGPVPNSPYSESYYARSLAVVLQRRDWENPGVTQLNRLAAHPPFASWRNSEE ARTDRPSQQLRSLNGEWRDAPCSGALSAAGVVVTRSVTATLASALAPAPFAFFPSFLA TFAGFPRQALNRGLPLGFRFSALRHLDPKKLD*
     misc_feature    3984..4157
                     /label=HO (1655, 1828)
                     /note=misc_feature
     misc_feature    4175..4325
                     /label=HO(1828, 1979)
                     /note=misc_feature
     CDS             complement(1174..2104)
                     /label=bla
                     /note=CDS
     misc_feature    3984..4070
                     /label=HO(1655, 1741)
                     /note=misc_feature
     misc_feature    4071..4157
                     /label=HO (1742, 1828)
                     /note=misc_feature
     misc_feature    3948..3977
                     /label=I-SceI
                     /note=misc_feature
     CDS             complement(1329..1337)
                     /label=Linker(CDS)(CDS)(CDS)
                     /note=CDS
     CDS             complement(3247..3255)
                     /label=Linker(CDS)(CDS)(CDS)
                     /note=CDS
     misc_feature    3956..3973
                     /label=I-SceI site
                     /note=misc_feature
     CDS             complement(3247..3255)
                     /label=Linker(CDS)(CDS)
                     /note=CDS
     CDS             complement(1329..1337)
                     /label=Linker(CDS)(CDS)(CDS)
                     /note=CDS
     CDS             2648..3676
                     /label=hph
                     /note=hygromycin B resistance
BASE COUNT     1076 a      1065 c      1116 g      1079 t 
ORIGIN
        1 GGCGTAATCA TGGTCATAGC TGTTTCCTGT GTGAAATTGT TATCCGCTCA CAATTCCACA 
       61 CAACATACGA GCCGGAAGCA TAAAGTGTAA AGCCTGGGGT GCCTAATGAG TGAGCTAACT 
      121 CACATTAATT GCGTTGCGCT CACTGCCCGC TTTCCAGTCG GGAAACCTGT CGTGCCAGCT 
      181 GCATTAATGA ATCGGCCAAC GCGCGGGGAG AGGCGGTTTG CGTATTGGGC GCTCTTCCGC 
      241 TTCCTCGCTC ACTGACTCGC TGCGCTCGGT CGTTCGGCTG CGGCGAGCGG TATCAGCTCA 
      301 CTCAAAGGCG GTAATACGGT TATCCACAGA ATCAGGGGAT AACGCAGGAA AGAACATGTG 
      361 AGCAAAAGGC CAGCAAAAGG CCAGGAACCG TAAAAAGGCC GCGTTGCTGG CGTTTTTCCA 
      421 TAGGCTCCGC CCCCCTGACG AGCATCACAA AAATCGACGC TCAAGTCAGA GGTGGCGAAA 
      481 CCCGACAGGA CTATAAAGAT ACCAGGCGTT TCCCCCTGGA AGCTCCCTCG TGCGCTCTCC 
      541 TGTTCCGACC CTGCCGCTTA CCGGATACCT GTCCGCCTTT CTCCCTTCGG GAAGCGTGGC 
      601 GCTTTCTCAT AGCTCACGCT GTAGGTATCT CAGTTCGGTG TAGGTCGTTC GCTCCAAGCT 
      661 GGGCTGTGTG CACGAACCCC CCGTTCAGCC CGACCGCTGC GCCTTATCCG GTAACTATCG 
      721 TCTTGAGTCC AACCCGGTAA GACACGACTT ATCGCCACTG GCAGCAGCCA CTGGTAACAG 
      781 GATTAGCAGA GCGAGGTATG TAGGCGGTGC TACAGAGTTC TTGAAGTGGT GGCCTAACTA 
      841 CGGCTACACT AGAAGAACAG TATTTGGTAT CTGCGCTCTG CTGAAGCCAG TTACCTTCGG 
      901 AAAAAGAGTT GGTAGCTCTT GATCCGGCAA ACAAACCACC GCTGGTAGCG GTGGTTTTTT 
      961 TGTTTGCAAG CAGCAGATTA CGCGCAGAAA AAAAGGATCT CAAGAAGATC CTTTGATCTT 
     1021 TTCTACGGGG TCTGACGCTC AGTGGAACGA AAACTCACGT TAAGGGATTT TGGTCATGAG 
     1081 ATTATCAAAA AGGATCTTCA CCTAGATCCT TTTAAATTAA AAATGAAGTT TTAAATCAAT 
     1141 CTAAAGTATA TATGAGTAAA CTTGGTCTGA CAGTTACCAA TGCTTAATCA GTGAGGCACC 
     1201 TATCTCAGCG ATCTGTCTAT TTCGTTCATC CATAGTTGCC TGACTCCCCG TCGTGTAGAT 
     1261 AACTACGATA CGGGAGGGCT TACCATCTGG CCCCAGTGCT GCAATGATAC CGCGAGACCC 
     1321 ACGCTCACCG GCTCCAGATT TATCAGCAAT AAACCAGCCA GCCGGAAGGG CCGAGCGCAG 
     1381 AAGTGGTCCT GCAACTTTAT CCGCCTCCAT CCAGTCTATT AATTGTTGCC GGGAAGCTAG 
     1441 AGTAAGTAGT TCGCCAGTTA ATAGTTTGCG CAACGTTGTT GCCATTGCTA CAGGCATCGT 
     1501 GGTGTCACGC TCGTCGTTTG GTATGGCTTC ATTCAGCTCC GGTTCCCAAC GATCAAGGCG 
     1561 AGTTACATGA TCCCCCATGT TGTGCAAAAA AGCGGTTAGC TCCTTCGGTC CTCCGATCGT 
     1621 TGTCAGAAGT AAGTTGGCCG CAGTGTTATC ACTCATGGTT ATGGCAGCAC TGCATAATTC 
     1681 TCTTACTGTC ATGCCATCCG TAAGATGCTT TTCTGTGACT GGTGAGTACT CAACCAAGTC 
     1741 ATTCTGAGAA TAGTGTATGC GGCGACCGAG TTGCTCTTGC CCGGCGTCAA TACGGGATAA 
     1801 TACCGCGCCA CATAGCAGAA CTTTAAAAGT GCTCATCATT GGAAAACGTT CTTCGGGGCG 
     1861 AAAACTCTCA AGGATCTTAC CGCTGTTGAG ATCCAGTTCG ATGTAACCCA CTCGTGCACC 
     1921 CAACTGATCT TCAGCATCTT TTACTTTCAC CAGCGTTTCT GGGTGAGCAA AAACAGGAAG 
     1981 GCAAAATGCC GCAAAAAAGG GAATAAGGGC GACACGGAAA TGTTGAATAC TCATACTCTT 
     2041 CCTTTTTCAA TATTATTGAA GCATTTATCA GGGTTATTGT CTCATGAGCG GATACATATT 
     2101 TGAATGTATT TAGAAAAATA AACAAATAGG GGTTCCGCGC ACATTTCCCC GAAAAGTGCC 
     2161 ACCTGACGTC TAAGAAACCA TTATTATCAT GACATTAACC TATAAAAATA GGCGTATCAC 
     2221 GAGGCCCTTT CGTCTCGCGC GTTTCGGTGA TGACGGTGAA AACCTCTGAC ACATGCAGCT 
     2281 CCCGGAGACG GTCACAGCTT GTCTGTAAGC GGATGCCGGG AGCAGACAAG CCCGTCAGGG 
     2341 CGCGTCAGCG GGTGTTGGCG GGTGTCGGGG CTGGCTTAAC TATGCGGCAT CAGAGCAGAT 
     2401 TGTACTGAGA GTGCACCATA TGCGGTGTGA AATACCGCAC AGATGCGTAA GGAGAAAATA 
     2461 CCGCATCAGG CGCCATTCGC CATTCAGGCT GCGCAACTGT TGGGAAGGGC GATCGGTGCG 
     2521 GGCCTCTTCG CTATTACGCC AGCTGGCGAA AGGGGGATGT GCTGCAAGGC GATTAAGTTG 
     2581 GGTAACGCCA GGGTTTTCCC AGTCACGACG TTGTAAAACG ACGGCCAGTG CATGCGTTTA 
     2641 AACAACCATG GGTAAAAAGC CTGAACTCAC CGCGACGTCT GTCGAGAAGT TTCTGATCGA 
     2701 AAAGTTCGAC AGCGTCTCCG ACCTGATGCA GCTCTCGGAG GGCGAAGAAT CTCGTGCTTT 
     2761 CAGCTTCGAT GTAGGAGGGC GTGGATATGT CCTGCGGGTA AATAGCTGCG CCGATGGTTT 
     2821 CTACAAAGAT CGTTATGTTT ATCGGCACTT TGCATCGGCC GCGCTCCCGA TTCCGGAAGT 
     2881 GCTTGACATT GGGGAATTCA GCGAGAGCCT GACCTATTGC ATCTCCCGCC GTGCACAGGG 
     2941 TGTCACGTTG CAAGACCTGC CTGAAACCGA ACTGCCCGCT GTTCTGCAGC CGGTCGCGGA 
     3001 GGCCATGGAT GCGATCGCTG CGGCCGATCT TAGCCAGACG AGCGGGTTCG GCCCATTCGG 
     3061 ACCGCAAGGA ATCGGTCAAT ACACTACATG GCGTGATTTC ATATGCGCGA TTGCTGATCC 
     3121 CCATGTGTAT CACTGGCAAA CTGTGATGGA CGACACCGTC AGTGCGTCCG TCGCGCAGGC 
     3181 TCTCGATGAG CTGATGCTTT GGGCCGAGGA CTGCCCCGAA GTCCGGCACC TCGTGCACGC 
     3241 GGATTTCGGC TCCAACAATG TCCTGACGGA CAATGGCCGC ATAACAGCGG TCATTGACTG 
     3301 GAGCGAGGCG ATGTTCGGGG ATTCCCAATA CGAGGTCGCC AACATCTTCT TCTGGAGGCC 
     3361 GTGGTTGGCT TGTATGGAGC AGCAGACGCG CTACTTCGAG CGGAGGCATC CGGAGCTTGC 
     3421 AGGATCGCCG CGGCTCCGGG CGTATATGCT CCGCATTGGT CTTGACCAAC TCTATCAGAG 
     3481 CTTGGTTGAC GGCAATTTCG ATGATGCAGC TTGGGCGCAG GGTCGATGCG ACGCAATCGT 
     3541 CCGATCCGGA GCCGGGACTG TCGGGCGTAC ACAAATCGCC CGCAGAAGCG CGGCCGTCTG 
     3601 GACCGATGGC TGTGTAGAAG TACTCGCCGA TAGTGGAAAC CGACGCCCCA GCACTCGTCC 
     3661 GAGGGCAAAG GAATAATCTC GAGTCATGTA ATTAGTTATG TCACGCTTAC ATTCACGCCC 
     3721 TCCCCCCACA TCCGCTCTAA CCGAAAAGGA AGGAGTTAGA CAACCTGAAG TCTAGGTCCC 
     3781 TATTTATTTT TTTATAGTTA TGTTAGTATT AAGAACGTTA TTTATATTTC AAATTTTTCT 
     3841 TTTTTTTCTG TACAGACGCG TGTACGCATG TAACATTATA CTGAAAACCT TGCTTGAGAA 
     3901 GGTTTTGGGA CGCTCGAAGG CTTTAACGAG CTCTCGAGAA CCCTTAAAGT TACGCTAGGG 
     3961 ATAACAGGGT AATATAGTCT AGACAGTTAA AGGACCAGAG TGTATAAAAT GTGGCGGAAT 
     4021 CTTACAGTTT GATGCTGTCC GCGGGCCTCA TAAGAGTTGT GGTAACAACG CAGGTGCGCG 
     4081 CATCTGCTAA AATGTGTATA TTAGTTTAAA AAGTTGTATG TAATAAAAGT AAAATTTAAT 
     4141 ATTTTGGATG AAAAAAAGGA TCCAAACCTG CAGGCCATTT TTAGACTTTT TCTTAACTAG 
     4201 AATGCTGGAG TAGAAATACG CCATCTCAAG ATACAAAAAG CGTTACCGGC ACTGATTTGT 
     4261 TTCAACCAGT ATATAGATTA TTATTGGGTC TTGATCAACT TTCCTCAGAC ATATCAGTAA 
     4321 CAGTTTAAAC GCATGC 
//
