# Supplementary material for: The integration of tandem gene repeats via a bacterial type-II toxin-antitoxin-mediated gene amplification (ToxAmp) system and stability visualisation in Saccharomyces cerevisiae
Source: bioRxiv preprint, doi:10.1101/2024.01.30.578080, version 1 (2024-01-30)
Supplement: Supplementary Data 2 [file 578080_file03.zip › plasmid sequences/pITEu2.gb]

LOCUS       In-Vivo\Anneal          3801 bp    DNA     circular     06-May-2022
FEATURES             Location/Qualifiers
     misc_feature    complement(1004..1076)
                     /label=ori
                     /note=origin of replication
     misc_feature    59..402
                     /label=TEFp
                     /note=TEF1 promoter of Ashbya gossypii
     misc_feature    1003..1097
                     /label=ori
                     /note=/SECDrawAs=Region
     misc_feature    complement(2868..2890)
                     /label=pGEX_3_primer
                     /note=misc_feature
     promoter        complement(2681..2709)
                     /label=AmpR_promoter
                     /note=/translation=MSIQHFRVALIPFFAAFCLPVFAHPETLVKVKDAEDQLGARVGY IELDLNSGKILESFRPEERFPMMSTFKVLLCGAVLSRIDAGQEQLGRRIHYSQNDLVE YSPVTEKHLTDGMTVRELCSAAITMSDNTAANLLLTTIGGPKELTAFLHNMGDHVTRL DRWEPELNEAIPNDERDTTMPVAMATTLRKLLTGELLTLASRQQLIDWMEADKVAGPL LRSALPAGWFIADKSGAGERGSRGIIAALGPDGKPSRIVVIYTTGSQATMDERNRQIA EIGASLIKHW*
     CDS             complement(1934..1942)
                     /label=Linker(CDS)
                     /note=CDS
     misc_feature    complement(1020..1608)
                     /label=rep
                     /note=misc_feature
     misc_feature    complement(3089..3232)
                     /label=lacZ_a
                     /note=/translation=MTMITPSAQLTLTKGNKSWSSTAVAAALELVDPPGCRNSISSLS IPSTSRGGPVPNSPYSESYYARSLAVVLQRRDWENPGVTQLNRLAAHPPFASWRNSEE ARTDRPSQQLRSLNGEWRDAPCSGALSAAGVVVTRSVTATLASALAPAPFAFFPSFLA TFAGFPRQALNRGLPLGFRFSALRHLDPKKLD*
     misc_feature    3203..3225
                     /label=M13_pUC_fwd_primer
                     /note=/translation=MTMITPSAQLTLTKGNKSWSSTAVAAALELVDPPGCRNSISSLS IPSTSRGGPVPNSPYSESYYARSLAVVLQRRDWENPGVTQLNRLAAHPPFASWRNSEE ARTDRPSQQLRSLNGEWRDAPCSGALSAAGVVVTRSVTATLASALAPAPFAFFPSFLA TFAGFPRQALNRGLPLGFRFSALRHLDPKKLD*
     promoter        3218..3234
                     /label=M13_forward20_primer
                     /note=/translation=MTMITPSAQLTLTKGNKSWSSTAVAAALELVDPPGCRNSISSLS IPSTSRGGPVPNSPYSESYYARSLAVVLQRRDWENPGVTQLNRLAAHPPFASWRNSEE ARTDRPSQQLRSLNGEWRDAPCSGALSAAGVVVTRSVTATLASALAPAPFAFFPSFLA TFAGFPRQALNRGLPLGFRFSALRHLDPKKLD*
     promoter        complement(614..632)
                     /label=M13_reverse_primer
                     /note=/translation=MTMITPSAQLTLTKGNKSWSSTAVAAALELVDPPGCRNSISSLS IPSTSRGGPVPNSPYSESYYARSLAVVLQRRDWENPGVTQLNRLAAHPPFASWRNSEE ARTDRPSQQLRSLNGEWRDAPCSGALSAAGVVVTRSVTATLASALAPAPFAFFPSFLA TFAGFPRQALNRGLPLGFRFSALRHLDPKKLD*
     misc_feature    complement(631..653)
                     /label=M13_pUC_rev_primer
                     /note=/translation=MTMITPSAQLTLTKGNKSWSSTAVAAALELVDPPGCRNSISSLS IPSTSRGGPVPNSPYSESYYARSLAVVLQRRDWENPGVTQLNRLAAHPPFASWRNSEE ARTDRPSQQLRSLNGEWRDAPCSGALSAAGVVVTRSVTATLASALAPAPFAFFPSFLA TFAGFPRQALNRGLPLGFRFSALRHLDPKKLD*
     misc_feature    3245..3497
                     /label=HO (-253,-1)
                     /note=misc_feature
     CDS             complement(1779..2709)
                     /label=bla
                     /note=CDS
     misc_feature    3789..17
                     /label=I-SceI
                     /note=misc_feature
     CDS             complement(1934..1942)
                     /label=Linker(CDS)(CDS)(CDS)
                     /note=CDS
     misc_feature    3797..13
                     /label=I-SceI site
                     /note=misc_feature
     promoter        20..402
                     /label=AgTEF1 promoter
                     /note=promoter
     CDS             complement(1934..1942)
                     /label=Linker(CDS)(CDS)(CDS)
                     /note=CDS
     CDS             3504..3788
                     /label=YrhB
                     /note=CDS
BASE COUNT      985 a       939 c       918 g       959 t 
ORIGIN
        1 ATAACAGGGT AATATAGCTG TTTAGCTTGC CTCGTCCCCG CCGGGTCACC CGGCCAGCGA 
       61 CATGGAGGCC CAGAATACCC TCCTTGACAG TCTTGACGTG CGCAGCTCAG GGGCATGATG 
      121 TGACTGTCGC CCGTACATTT AGCCCATACA TCCCCATGTA TAATCATTTG CATCCATACA 
      181 TTTTGATGGC CGCACGGCGC GAAGCAAAAA TTACGGCTCC TCGCTGCAGA CCTGCGAGCA 
      241 GGGAAACGCT CCCCTCACAG ACGCGTTGAA TTGTCCCCAC GCCGCGCCCC TGTAGAGAAA 
      301 TATAAAAGGT TAGGATTTGC CACTGAGGTT CTTCTTTCAT ATACTTCCTT TTAAAATCTT 
      361 GCTAGGATAC AGTTCTCACA TCACATCCGA ACATAAACAA CCATGGGTAA AAAGCCTGAA 
      421 CTCACCGCGA CGTCTGTCGA GAAGTTTCTG ATCGAAAAGT TCGACAGCGT CTCCGACCTG 
      481 ATGCAGCTCT CGGAGGGCGA AGAATCTCGT GCTTTCAGCT TCGATGTAGG AGGGCGTGGA 
      541 TATGTCCTGC GGGTAAATAG CTGCGCCGAT GGTTTCTACA AAGATCGTTA TGTTTAAACG 
      601 CATGCGGCGT AATCATGGTC ATAGCTGTTT CCTGTGTGAA ATTGTTATCC GCTCACAATT 
      661 CCACACAACA TACGAGCCGG AAGCATAAAG TGTAAAGCCT GGGGTGCCTA ATGAGTGAGC 
      721 TAACTCACAT TAATTGCGTT GCGCTCACTG CCCGCTTTCC AGTCGGGAAA CCTGTCGTGC 
      781 CAGCTGCATT AATGAATCGG CCAACGCGCG GGGAGAGGCG GTTTGCGTAT TGGGCGCTCT 
      841 TCCGCTTCCT CGCTCACTGA CTCGCTGCGC TCGGTCGTTC GGCTGCGGCG AGCGGTATCA 
      901 GCTCACTCAA AGGCGGTAAT ACGGTTATCC ACAGAATCAG GGGATAACGC AGGAAAGAAC 
      961 ATGTGAGCAA AAGGCCAGCA AAAGGCCAGG AACCGTAAAA AGGCCGCGTT GCTGGCGTTT 
     1021 TTCCATAGGC TCCGCCCCCC TGACGAGCAT CACAAAAATC GACGCTCAAG TCAGAGGTGG 
     1081 CGAAACCCGA CAGGACTATA AAGATACCAG GCGTTTCCCC CTGGAAGCTC CCTCGTGCGC 
     1141 TCTCCTGTTC CGACCCTGCC GCTTACCGGA TACCTGTCCG CCTTTCTCCC TTCGGGAAGC 
     1201 GTGGCGCTTT CTCATAGCTC ACGCTGTAGG TATCTCAGTT CGGTGTAGGT CGTTCGCTCC 
     1261 AAGCTGGGCT GTGTGCACGA ACCCCCCGTT CAGCCCGACC GCTGCGCCTT ATCCGGTAAC 
     1321 TATCGTCTTG AGTCCAACCC GGTAAGACAC GACTTATCGC CACTGGCAGC AGCCACTGGT 
     1381 AACAGGATTA GCAGAGCGAG GTATGTAGGC GGTGCTACAG AGTTCTTGAA GTGGTGGCCT 
     1441 AACTACGGCT ACACTAGAAG AACAGTATTT GGTATCTGCG CTCTGCTGAA GCCAGTTACC 
     1501 TTCGGAAAAA GAGTTGGTAG CTCTTGATCC GGCAAACAAA CCACCGCTGG TAGCGGTGGT 
     1561 TTTTTTGTTT GCAAGCAGCA GATTACGCGC AGAAAAAAAG GATCTCAAGA AGATCCTTTG 
     1621 ATCTTTTCTA CGGGGTCTGA CGCTCAGTGG AACGAAAACT CACGTTAAGG GATTTTGGTC 
     1681 ATGAGATTAT CAAAAAGGAT CTTCACCTAG ATCCTTTTAA ATTAAAAATG AAGTTTTAAA 
     1741 TCAATCTAAA GTATATATGA GTAAACTTGG TCTGACAGTT ACCAATGCTT AATCAGTGAG 
     1801 GCACCTATCT CAGCGATCTG TCTATTTCGT TCATCCATAG TTGCCTGACT CCCCGTCGTG 
     1861 TAGATAACTA CGATACGGGA GGGCTTACCA TCTGGCCCCA GTGCTGCAAT GATACCGCGA 
     1921 GACCCACGCT CACCGGCTCC AGATTTATCA GCAATAAACC AGCCAGCCGG AAGGGCCGAG 
     1981 CGCAGAAGTG GTCCTGCAAC TTTATCCGCC TCCATCCAGT CTATTAATTG TTGCCGGGAA 
     2041 GCTAGAGTAA GTAGTTCGCC AGTTAATAGT TTGCGCAACG TTGTTGCCAT TGCTACAGGC 
     2101 ATCGTGGTGT CACGCTCGTC GTTTGGTATG GCTTCATTCA GCTCCGGTTC CCAACGATCA 
     2161 AGGCGAGTTA CATGATCCCC CATGTTGTGC AAAAAAGCGG TTAGCTCCTT CGGTCCTCCG 
     2221 ATCGTTGTCA GAAGTAAGTT GGCCGCAGTG TTATCACTCA TGGTTATGGC AGCACTGCAT 
     2281 AATTCTCTTA CTGTCATGCC ATCCGTAAGA TGCTTTTCTG TGACTGGTGA GTACTCAACC 
     2341 AAGTCATTCT GAGAATAGTG TATGCGGCGA CCGAGTTGCT CTTGCCCGGC GTCAATACGG 
     2401 GATAATACCG CGCCACATAG CAGAACTTTA AAAGTGCTCA TCATTGGAAA ACGTTCTTCG 
     2461 GGGCGAAAAC TCTCAAGGAT CTTACCGCTG TTGAGATCCA GTTCGATGTA ACCCACTCGT 
     2521 GCACCCAACT GATCTTCAGC ATCTTTTACT TTCACCAGCG TTTCTGGGTG AGCAAAAACA 
     2581 GGAAGGCAAA ATGCCGCAAA AAAGGGAATA AGGGCGACAC GGAAATGTTG AATACTCATA 
     2641 CTCTTCCTTT TTCAATATTA TTGAAGCATT TATCAGGGTT ATTGTCTCAT GAGCGGATAC 
     2701 ATATTTGAAT GTATTTAGAA AAATAAACAA ATAGGGGTTC CGCGCACATT TCCCCGAAAA 
     2761 GTGCCACCTG ACGTCTAAGA AACCATTATT ATCATGACAT TAACCTATAA AAATAGGCGT 
     2821 ATCACGAGGC CCTTTCGTCT CGCGCGTTTC GGTGATGACG GTGAAAACCT CTGACACATG 
     2881 CAGCTCCCGG AGACGGTCAC AGCTTGTCTG TAAGCGGATG CCGGGAGCAG ACAAGCCCGT 
     2941 CAGGGCGCGT CAGCGGGTGT TGGCGGGTGT CGGGGCTGGC TTAACTATGC GGCATCAGAG 
     3001 CAGATTGTAC TGAGAGTGCA CCATATGCGG TGTGAAATAC CGCACAGATG CGTAAGGAGA 
     3061 AAATACCGCA TCAGGCGCCA TTCGCCATTC AGGCTGCGCA ACTGTTGGGA AGGGCGATCG 
     3121 GTGCGGGCCT CTTCGCTATT ACGCCAGCTG GCGAAAGGGG GATGTGCTGC AAGGCGATTA 
     3181 AGTTGGGTAA CGCCAGGGTT TTCCCAGTCA CGACGTTGTA AAACGACGGC CAGTGCATGC 
     3241 GTTTAAACCA CGAAAAGTTC ACCATAACTT CGAATAAAGT CGCGGAAAAA AGTAAACAGC 
     3301 TATTGCTACT CAAATGAGGT TTGCAGAAGC TTGTTGAAGC ATGATGAAGC GTTCTAAACG 
     3361 CACTATTCAT CATTAAATAT TTAAAGCTCA TAAAATTGTA TTCAATTCCT ATTCTAAATG 
     3421 GCTTTTATTT CTATTACAAC TATTAGCTCT AAATCCATAT CCTCATAAGC AGCAATCAAT 
     3481 TCTATCTATA CTTTAAAAGA TCTATGATTA CTTATCACGA CGCATTCGCG AAAGCGAACC 
     3541 ATTACCTTGA TGATGCAGAT CTCCCGGTCG TCATTACTCT ACATGGACGC TTTAGCCAGG 
     3601 GCTGGTATTT CTGTTTCGAA GCACGAGAAT TTCTCGAAAC TGGAGATGAG GCCGCGCGCT 
     3661 TAGCTGGTAA CGCACCTTTT ATTATTGATA AAGACAGTGG TGAAATTCAT TCTCTGGGAA 
     3721 CGGCAAAACC GCTGGAAGAA TATCTACAGG ATTACGAAAT AAAAAAGGCT ACCTTCGGCT 
     3781 TGCCCTGAAG TTACGCTAGG G 
//
