# Supplementary material for: The integration of tandem gene repeats via a bacterial type-II toxin-antitoxin-mediated gene amplification (ToxAmp) system and stability visualisation in Saccharomyces cerevisiae
Source: bioRxiv preprint, doi:10.1101/2024.01.30.578080, version 1 (2024-01-30)
Supplement: Supplementary Data 2 [file 578080_file03.zip › plasmid sequences/pJIE13HD7.gb]

LOCUS       pJIE13HD7               3690 bp    DNA     circular     03-Nov-2021
FEATURES             Location/Qualifiers
     misc_feature    complement(1477..1549)
                     /label=ori
                     /note=origin of replication
     misc_feature    532..875
                     /label=TEFp
                     /note=TEF1 promoter of Ashbya gossypii
     misc_feature    1476..1570
                     /label=ori
                     /note=/SECDrawAs=Region
     misc_feature    complement(3341..3363)
                     /label=pGEX_3_primer
                     /note=misc_feature
     promoter        complement(3154..3182)
                     /label=AmpR_promoter
                     /note=/translation=MSIQHFRVALIPFFAAFCLPVFAHPETLVKVKDAEDQLGARVGY IELDLNSGKILESFRPEERFPMMSTFKVLLCGAVLSRIDAGQEQLGRRIHYSQNDLVE YSPVTEKHLTDGMTVRELCSAAITMSDNTAANLLLTTIGGPKELTAFLHNMGDHVTRL DRWEPELNEAIPNDERDTTMPVAMATTLRKLLTGELLTLASRQQLIDWMEADKVAGPL LRSALPAGWFIADKSGAGERGSRGIIAALGPDGKPSRIVVIYTTGSQATMDERNRQIA EIGASLIKHW*
     CDS             complement(2407..2415)
                     /label=Linker(CDS)
                     /note=CDS
     misc_feature    complement(1493..2081)
                     /label=rep
                     /note=misc_feature
     misc_feature    complement(3562..15)
                     /label=lacZ_a
                     /note=/translation=MTMITPSAQLTLTKGNKSWSSTAVAAALELVDPPGCRNSISSLS IPSTSRGGPVPNSPYSESYYARSLAVVLQRRDWENPGVTQLNRLAAHPPFASWRNSEE ARTDRPSQQLRSLNGEWRDAPCSGALSAAGVVVTRSVTATLASALAPAPFAFFPSFLA TFAGFPRQALNRGLPLGFRFSALRHLDPKKLD*
     misc_feature    3676..8
                     /label=M13_pUC_fwd_primer
                     /note=/translation=MTMITPSAQLTLTKGNKSWSSTAVAAALELVDPPGCRNSISSLS IPSTSRGGPVPNSPYSESYYARSLAVVLQRRDWENPGVTQLNRLAAHPPFASWRNSEE ARTDRPSQQLRSLNGEWRDAPCSGALSAAGVVVTRSVTATLASALAPAPFAFFPSFLA TFAGFPRQALNRGLPLGFRFSALRHLDPKKLD*
     promoter        1..17
                     /label=M13_forward20_primer
                     /note=/translation=MTMITPSAQLTLTKGNKSWSSTAVAAALELVDPPGCRNSISSLS IPSTSRGGPVPNSPYSESYYARSLAVVLQRRDWENPGVTQLNRLAAHPPFASWRNSEE ARTDRPSQQLRSLNGEWRDAPCSGALSAAGVVVTRSVTATLASALAPAPFAFFPSFLA TFAGFPRQALNRGLPLGFRFSALRHLDPKKLD*
     promoter        complement(1087..1105)
                     /label=M13_reverse_primer
                     /note=/translation=MTMITPSAQLTLTKGNKSWSSTAVAAALELVDPPGCRNSISSLS IPSTSRGGPVPNSPYSESYYARSLAVVLQRRDWENPGVTQLNRLAAHPPFASWRNSEE ARTDRPSQQLRSLNGEWRDAPCSGALSAAGVVVTRSVTATLASALAPAPFAFFPSFLA TFAGFPRQALNRGLPLGFRFSALRHLDPKKLD*
     misc_feature    complement(1104..1126)
                     /label=M13_pUC_rev_primer
                     /note=/translation=MTMITPSAQLTLTKGNKSWSSTAVAAALELVDPPGCRNSISSLS IPSTSRGGPVPNSPYSESYYARSLAVVLQRRDWENPGVTQLNRLAAHPPFASWRNSEE ARTDRPSQQLRSLNGEWRDAPCSGALSAAGVVVTRSVTATLASALAPAPFAFFPSFLA TFAGFPRQALNRGLPLGFRFSALRHLDPKKLD*
     misc_feature    28..280
                     /label=HO (-253,-1)
                     /note=misc_feature
     misc_feature    287..460
                     /label=HO (1655, 1828)
                     /note=misc_feature
     CDS             complement(2252..3182)
                     /label=bla
                     /note=CDS
     misc_feature    287..373
                     /label=HO(1655, 1741)
                     /note=misc_feature
     misc_feature    374..460
                     /label=HO (1742, 1828)
                     /note=misc_feature
     misc_feature    461..490
                     /label=I-SceI
                     /note=misc_feature
     CDS             complement(2407..2415)
                     /label=Linker(CDS)(CDS)(CDS)
                     /note=CDS
     misc_feature    469..486
                     /label=I-SceI site
                     /note=misc_feature
     promoter        493..875
                     /label=AgTEF1 promoter
                     /note=promoter
     CDS             complement(2407..2415)
                     /label=Linker(CDS)(CDS)(CDS)
                     /note=CDS
BASE COUNT      966 a       896 c       893 g       935 t 
ORIGIN
        1 GTAAAACGAC GGCCAGTGCA TGCGTTTAAA CCACGAAAAG TTCACCATAA CTTCGAATAA 
       61 AGTCGCGGAA AAAAGTAAAC AGCTATTGCT ACTCAAATGA GGTTTGCAGA AGCTTGTTGA 
      121 AGCATGATGA AGCGTTCTAA ACGCACTATT CATCATTAAA TATTTAAAGC TCATAAAATT 
      181 GTATTCAATT CCTATTCTAA ATGGCTTTTA TTTCTATTAC AACTATTAGC TCTAAATCCA 
      241 TATCCTCATA AGCAGCAATC AATTCTATCT ATACTTTAAA AGATCTCAGT TAAAGGACCA 
      301 GAGTGTATAA AATGTGGCGG AATCTTACAG TTTGATGCTG TCCGCGGGCC TCATAAGAGT 
      361 TGTGGTAACA ACGCAGGTGC GCGCATCTGC TAAAATGTGT ATATTAGTTT AAAAAGTTGT 
      421 ATGTAATAAA AGTAAAATTT AATATTTTGG ATGAAAAAAA AGTTACGCTA GGGATAACAG 
      481 GGTAATATAG CTGTTTAGCT TGCCTCGTCC CCGCCGGGTC ACCCGGCCAG CGACATGGAG 
      541 GCCCAGAATA CCCTCCTTGA CAGTCTTGAC GTGCGCAGCT CAGGGGCATG ATGTGACTGT 
      601 CGCCCGTACA TTTAGCCCAT ACATCCCCAT GTATAATCAT TTGCATCCAT ACATTTTGAT 
      661 GGCCGCACGG CGCGAAGCAA AAATTACGGC TCCTCGCTGC AGACCTGCGA GCAGGGAAAC 
      721 GCTCCCCTCA CAGACGCGTT GAATTGTCCC CACGCCGCGC CCCTGTAGAG AAATATAAAA 
      781 GGTTAGGATT TGCCACTGAG GTTCTTCTTT CATATACTTC CTTTTAAAAT CTTGCTAGGA 
      841 TACAGTTCTC ACATCACATC CGAACATAAA CAACCATGGG TAAAAAGCCT GAACTCACCG 
      901 CGACGTCTGT CGAGAAGTTT CTGATCGAAA AGTTCGACAG CGTCTCCGAC CTGATGCAGC 
      961 TCTCGGAGGG CGAAGAATCT CGTGCTTTCA GCTTCGATGT AGGAGGGCGT GGATATGTCC 
     1021 TGCGGGTAAA TAGCTGCGCC GATGGTTTCT ACAAAGATCG TTATGTTTAA ACGCATGCGG 
     1081 CGTAATCATG GTCATAGCTG TTTCCTGTGT GAAATTGTTA TCCGCTCACA ATTCCACACA 
     1141 ACATACGAGC CGGAAGCATA AAGTGTAAAG CCTGGGGTGC CTAATGAGTG AGCTAACTCA 
     1201 CATTAATTGC GTTGCGCTCA CTGCCCGCTT TCCAGTCGGG AAACCTGTCG TGCCAGCTGC 
     1261 ATTAATGAAT CGGCCAACGC GCGGGGAGAG GCGGTTTGCG TATTGGGCGC TCTTCCGCTT 
     1321 CCTCGCTCAC TGACTCGCTG CGCTCGGTCG TTCGGCTGCG GCGAGCGGTA TCAGCTCACT 
     1381 CAAAGGCGGT AATACGGTTA TCCACAGAAT CAGGGGATAA CGCAGGAAAG AACATGTGAG 
     1441 CAAAAGGCCA GCAAAAGGCC AGGAACCGTA AAAAGGCCGC GTTGCTGGCG TTTTTCCATA 
     1501 GGCTCCGCCC CCCTGACGAG CATCACAAAA ATCGACGCTC AAGTCAGAGG TGGCGAAACC 
     1561 CGACAGGACT ATAAAGATAC CAGGCGTTTC CCCCTGGAAG CTCCCTCGTG CGCTCTCCTG 
     1621 TTCCGACCCT GCCGCTTACC GGATACCTGT CCGCCTTTCT CCCTTCGGGA AGCGTGGCGC 
     1681 TTTCTCATAG CTCACGCTGT AGGTATCTCA GTTCGGTGTA GGTCGTTCGC TCCAAGCTGG 
     1741 GCTGTGTGCA CGAACCCCCC GTTCAGCCCG ACCGCTGCGC CTTATCCGGT AACTATCGTC 
     1801 TTGAGTCCAA CCCGGTAAGA CACGACTTAT CGCCACTGGC AGCAGCCACT GGTAACAGGA 
     1861 TTAGCAGAGC GAGGTATGTA GGCGGTGCTA CAGAGTTCTT GAAGTGGTGG CCTAACTACG 
     1921 GCTACACTAG AAGAACAGTA TTTGGTATCT GCGCTCTGCT GAAGCCAGTT ACCTTCGGAA 
     1981 AAAGAGTTGG TAGCTCTTGA TCCGGCAAAC AAACCACCGC TGGTAGCGGT GGTTTTTTTG 
     2041 TTTGCAAGCA GCAGATTACG CGCAGAAAAA AAGGATCTCA AGAAGATCCT TTGATCTTTT 
     2101 CTACGGGGTC TGACGCTCAG TGGAACGAAA ACTCACGTTA AGGGATTTTG GTCATGAGAT 
     2161 TATCAAAAAG GATCTTCACC TAGATCCTTT TAAATTAAAA ATGAAGTTTT AAATCAATCT 
     2221 AAAGTATATA TGAGTAAACT TGGTCTGACA GTTACCAATG CTTAATCAGT GAGGCACCTA 
     2281 TCTCAGCGAT CTGTCTATTT CGTTCATCCA TAGTTGCCTG ACTCCCCGTC GTGTAGATAA 
     2341 CTACGATACG GGAGGGCTTA CCATCTGGCC CCAGTGCTGC AATGATACCG CGAGACCCAC 
     2401 GCTCACCGGC TCCAGATTTA TCAGCAATAA ACCAGCCAGC CGGAAGGGCC GAGCGCAGAA 
     2461 GTGGTCCTGC AACTTTATCC GCCTCCATCC AGTCTATTAA TTGTTGCCGG GAAGCTAGAG 
     2521 TAAGTAGTTC GCCAGTTAAT AGTTTGCGCA ACGTTGTTGC CATTGCTACA GGCATCGTGG 
     2581 TGTCACGCTC GTCGTTTGGT ATGGCTTCAT TCAGCTCCGG TTCCCAACGA TCAAGGCGAG 
     2641 TTACATGATC CCCCATGTTG TGCAAAAAAG CGGTTAGCTC CTTCGGTCCT CCGATCGTTG 
     2701 TCAGAAGTAA GTTGGCCGCA GTGTTATCAC TCATGGTTAT GGCAGCACTG CATAATTCTC 
     2761 TTACTGTCAT GCCATCCGTA AGATGCTTTT CTGTGACTGG TGAGTACTCA ACCAAGTCAT 
     2821 TCTGAGAATA GTGTATGCGG CGACCGAGTT GCTCTTGCCC GGCGTCAATA CGGGATAATA 
     2881 CCGCGCCACA TAGCAGAACT TTAAAAGTGC TCATCATTGG AAAACGTTCT TCGGGGCGAA 
     2941 AACTCTCAAG GATCTTACCG CTGTTGAGAT CCAGTTCGAT GTAACCCACT CGTGCACCCA 
     3001 ACTGATCTTC AGCATCTTTT ACTTTCACCA GCGTTTCTGG GTGAGCAAAA ACAGGAAGGC 
     3061 AAAATGCCGC AAAAAAGGGA ATAAGGGCGA CACGGAAATG TTGAATACTC ATACTCTTCC 
     3121 TTTTTCAATA TTATTGAAGC ATTTATCAGG GTTATTGTCT CATGAGCGGA TACATATTTG 
     3181 AATGTATTTA GAAAAATAAA CAAATAGGGG TTCCGCGCAC ATTTCCCCGA AAAGTGCCAC 
     3241 CTGACGTCTA AGAAACCATT ATTATCATGA CATTAACCTA TAAAAATAGG CGTATCACGA 
     3301 GGCCCTTTCG TCTCGCGCGT TTCGGTGATG ACGGTGAAAA CCTCTGACAC ATGCAGCTCC 
     3361 CGGAGACGGT CACAGCTTGT CTGTAAGCGG ATGCCGGGAG CAGACAAGCC CGTCAGGGCG 
     3421 CGTCAGCGGG TGTTGGCGGG TGTCGGGGCT GGCTTAACTA TGCGGCATCA GAGCAGATTG 
     3481 TACTGAGAGT GCACCATATG CGGTGTGAAA TACCGCACAG ATGCGTAAGG AGAAAATACC 
     3541 GCATCAGGCG CCATTCGCCA TTCAGGCTGC GCAACTGTTG GGAAGGGCGA TCGGTGCGGG 
     3601 CCTCTTCGCT ATTACGCCAG CTGGCGAAAG GGGGATGTGC TGCAAGGCGA TTAAGTTGGG 
     3661 TAACGCCAGG GTTTTCCCAG TCACGACGTT  
//
