# Supplementary material for: The integration of tandem gene repeats via a bacterial type-II toxin-antitoxin-mediated gene amplification (ToxAmp) system and stability visualisation in Saccharomyces cerevisiae
Source: bioRxiv preprint, doi:10.1101/2024.01.30.578080, version 1 (2024-01-30)
Supplement: Supplementary Data 2 [file 578080_file03.zip › plasmid sequences/pToxAMP1.gb]

LOCUS       pToxAMP1                6392 bp    DNA     circular     08-Nov-2021
FEATURES             Location/Qualifiers
     misc_feature    complement(405..477)
                     /label=ori
                     /note=origin of replication
     misc_feature    404..498
                     /label=ori
                     /note=/SECDrawAs=Region
     misc_feature    complement(2269..2291)
                     /label=pGEX_3_primer
                     /note=misc_feature
     promoter        complement(2082..2110)
                     /label=AmpR_promoter
                     /note=/translation=MSIQHFRVALIPFFAAFCLPVFAHPETLVKVKDAEDQLGARVGY IELDLNSGKILESFRPEERFPMMSTFKVLLCGAVLSRIDAGQEQLGRRIHYSQNDLVE YSPVTEKHLTDGMTVRELCSAAITMSDNTAANLLLTTIGGPKELTAFLHNMGDHVTRL DRWEPELNEAIPNDERDTTMPVAMATTLRKLLTGELLTLASRQQLIDWMEADKVAGPL LRSALPAGWFIADKSGAGERGSRGIIAALGPDGKPSRIVVIYTTGSQATMDERNRQIA EIGASLIKHW*
     CDS             complement(1335..1343)
                     /label=Linker(CDS)
                     /note=CDS
     misc_feature    complement(421..1009)
                     /label=rep
                     /note=misc_feature
     misc_feature    complement(2490..2633)
                     /label=lacZ_a
                     /note=/translation=MTMITPSAQLTLTKGNKSWSSTAVAAALELVDPPGCRNSISSLS IPSTSRGGPVPNSPYSESYYARSLAVVLQRRDWENPGVTQLNRLAAHPPFASWRNSEE ARTDRPSQQLRSLNGEWRDAPCSGALSAAGVVVTRSVTATLASALAPAPFAFFPSFLA TFAGFPRQALNRGLPLGFRFSALRHLDPKKLD*
     misc_feature    2604..2626
                     /label=M13_pUC_fwd_primer
                     /note=/translation=MTMITPSAQLTLTKGNKSWSSTAVAAALELVDPPGCRNSISSLS IPSTSRGGPVPNSPYSESYYARSLAVVLQRRDWENPGVTQLNRLAAHPPFASWRNSEE ARTDRPSQQLRSLNGEWRDAPCSGALSAAGVVVTRSVTATLASALAPAPFAFFPSFLA TFAGFPRQALNRGLPLGFRFSALRHLDPKKLD*
     promoter        2619..2635
                     /label=M13_forward20_primer
                     /note=/translation=MTMITPSAQLTLTKGNKSWSSTAVAAALELVDPPGCRNSISSLS IPSTSRGGPVPNSPYSESYYARSLAVVLQRRDWENPGVTQLNRLAAHPPFASWRNSEE ARTDRPSQQLRSLNGEWRDAPCSGALSAAGVVVTRSVTATLASALAPAPFAFFPSFLA TFAGFPRQALNRGLPLGFRFSALRHLDPKKLD*
     promoter        complement(15..33)
                     /label=M13_reverse_primer
                     /note=/translation=MTMITPSAQLTLTKGNKSWSSTAVAAALELVDPPGCRNSISSLS IPSTSRGGPVPNSPYSESYYARSLAVVLQRRDWENPGVTQLNRLAAHPPFASWRNSEE ARTDRPSQQLRSLNGEWRDAPCSGALSAAGVVVTRSVTATLASALAPAPFAFFPSFLA TFAGFPRQALNRGLPLGFRFSALRHLDPKKLD*
     misc_feature    complement(32..54)
                     /label=M13_pUC_rev_primer
                     /note=/translation=MTMITPSAQLTLTKGNKSWSSTAVAAALELVDPPGCRNSISSLS IPSTSRGGPVPNSPYSESYYARSLAVVLQRRDWENPGVTQLNRLAAHPPFASWRNSEE ARTDRPSQQLRSLNGEWRDAPCSGALSAAGVVVTRSVTATLASALAPAPFAFFPSFLA TFAGFPRQALNRGLPLGFRFSALRHLDPKKLD*
     misc_feature    2646..2898
                     /label=HO (-253,-1)
                     /note=misc_feature
     CDS             complement(1180..2110)
                     /label=bla
                     /note=CDS
     CDS             4669..5397
                     /label=yEGFP
                     /note=Detected CDS 242aa
     misc_feature    5404..5604
                     /label=URA3(705, 905)
                     /note=misc_feature
     misc_feature    4083..4668
                     /label=TEF1P
                     /note=misc_feature
     terminator      3777..4076
                     /label=PDC1 terminator
                     /note=terminator
     CDS             3529..3768
                     /label=relB
                     /note=CDS
     promoter        2905..3522
                     /label=RPL8B
                     /note=promoter
     rep_origin      5613..5881
                     /label=ARS712
                     /note=rep_origin
     misc_feature    5888..6387
                     /label=HO (-731, -264)
                     /note=misc_feature
     CDS             complement(1335..1343)
                     /label=Linker(CDS)(CDS)(CDS)
                     /note=CDS
     CDS             complement(1335..1343)
                     /label=Linker(CDS)(CDS)(CDS)
                     /note=CDS
BASE COUNT     1851 a      1362 c      1323 g      1856 t 
ORIGIN
        1 GCATGCGGCG TAATCATGGT CATAGCTGTT TCCTGTGTGA AATTGTTATC CGCTCACAAT 
       61 TCCACACAAC ATACGAGCCG GAAGCATAAA GTGTAAAGCC TGGGGTGCCT AATGAGTGAG 
      121 CTAACTCACA TTAATTGCGT TGCGCTCACT GCCCGCTTTC CAGTCGGGAA ACCTGTCGTG 
      181 CCAGCTGCAT TAATGAATCG GCCAACGCGC GGGGAGAGGC GGTTTGCGTA TTGGGCGCTC 
      241 TTCCGCTTCC TCGCTCACTG ACTCGCTGCG CTCGGTCGTT CGGCTGCGGC GAGCGGTATC 
      301 AGCTCACTCA AAGGCGGTAA TACGGTTATC CACAGAATCA GGGGATAACG CAGGAAAGAA 
      361 CATGTGAGCA AAAGGCCAGC AAAAGGCCAG GAACCGTAAA AAGGCCGCGT TGCTGGCGTT 
      421 TTTCCATAGG CTCCGCCCCC CTGACGAGCA TCACAAAAAT CGACGCTCAA GTCAGAGGTG 
      481 GCGAAACCCG ACAGGACTAT AAAGATACCA GGCGTTTCCC CCTGGAAGCT CCCTCGTGCG 
      541 CTCTCCTGTT CCGACCCTGC CGCTTACCGG ATACCTGTCC GCCTTTCTCC CTTCGGGAAG 
      601 CGTGGCGCTT TCTCATAGCT CACGCTGTAG GTATCTCAGT TCGGTGTAGG TCGTTCGCTC 
      661 CAAGCTGGGC TGTGTGCACG AACCCCCCGT TCAGCCCGAC CGCTGCGCCT TATCCGGTAA 
      721 CTATCGTCTT GAGTCCAACC CGGTAAGACA CGACTTATCG CCACTGGCAG CAGCCACTGG 
      781 TAACAGGATT AGCAGAGCGA GGTATGTAGG CGGTGCTACA GAGTTCTTGA AGTGGTGGCC 
      841 TAACTACGGC TACACTAGAA GAACAGTATT TGGTATCTGC GCTCTGCTGA AGCCAGTTAC 
      901 CTTCGGAAAA AGAGTTGGTA GCTCTTGATC CGGCAAACAA ACCACCGCTG GTAGCGGTGG 
      961 TTTTTTTGTT TGCAAGCAGC AGATTACGCG CAGAAAAAAA GGATCTCAAG AAGATCCTTT 
     1021 GATCTTTTCT ACGGGGTCTG ACGCTCAGTG GAACGAAAAC TCACGTTAAG GGATTTTGGT 
     1081 CATGAGATTA TCAAAAAGGA TCTTCACCTA GATCCTTTTA AATTAAAAAT GAAGTTTTAA 
     1141 ATCAATCTAA AGTATATATG AGTAAACTTG GTCTGACAGT TACCAATGCT TAATCAGTGA 
     1201 GGCACCTATC TCAGCGATCT GTCTATTTCG TTCATCCATA GTTGCCTGAC TCCCCGTCGT 
     1261 GTAGATAACT ACGATACGGG AGGGCTTACC ATCTGGCCCC AGTGCTGCAA TGATACCGCG 
     1321 AGACCCACGC TCACCGGCTC CAGATTTATC AGCAATAAAC CAGCCAGCCG GAAGGGCCGA 
     1381 GCGCAGAAGT GGTCCTGCAA CTTTATCCGC CTCCATCCAG TCTATTAATT GTTGCCGGGA 
     1441 AGCTAGAGTA AGTAGTTCGC CAGTTAATAG TTTGCGCAAC GTTGTTGCCA TTGCTACAGG 
     1501 CATCGTGGTG TCACGCTCGT CGTTTGGTAT GGCTTCATTC AGCTCCGGTT CCCAACGATC 
     1561 AAGGCGAGTT ACATGATCCC CCATGTTGTG CAAAAAAGCG GTTAGCTCCT TCGGTCCTCC 
     1621 GATCGTTGTC AGAAGTAAGT TGGCCGCAGT GTTATCACTC ATGGTTATGG CAGCACTGCA 
     1681 TAATTCTCTT ACTGTCATGC CATCCGTAAG ATGCTTTTCT GTGACTGGTG AGTACTCAAC 
     1741 CAAGTCATTC TGAGAATAGT GTATGCGGCG ACCGAGTTGC TCTTGCCCGG CGTCAATACG 
     1801 GGATAATACC GCGCCACATA GCAGAACTTT AAAAGTGCTC ATCATTGGAA AACGTTCTTC 
     1861 GGGGCGAAAA CTCTCAAGGA TCTTACCGCT GTTGAGATCC AGTTCGATGT AACCCACTCG 
     1921 TGCACCCAAC TGATCTTCAG CATCTTTTAC TTTCACCAGC GTTTCTGGGT GAGCAAAAAC 
     1981 AGGAAGGCAA AATGCCGCAA AAAAGGGAAT AAGGGCGACA CGGAAATGTT GAATACTCAT 
     2041 ACTCTTCCTT TTTCAATATT ATTGAAGCAT TTATCAGGGT TATTGTCTCA TGAGCGGATA 
     2101 CATATTTGAA TGTATTTAGA AAAATAAACA AATAGGGGTT CCGCGCACAT TTCCCCGAAA 
     2161 AGTGCCACCT GACGTCTAAG AAACCATTAT TATCATGACA TTAACCTATA AAAATAGGCG 
     2221 TATCACGAGG CCCTTTCGTC TCGCGCGTTT CGGTGATGAC GGTGAAAACC TCTGACACAT 
     2281 GCAGCTCCCG GAGACGGTCA CAGCTTGTCT GTAAGCGGAT GCCGGGAGCA GACAAGCCCG 
     2341 TCAGGGCGCG TCAGCGGGTG TTGGCGGGTG TCGGGGCTGG CTTAACTATG CGGCATCAGA 
     2401 GCAGATTGTA CTGAGAGTGC ACCATATGCG GTGTGAAATA CCGCACAGAT GCGTAAGGAG 
     2461 AAAATACCGC ATCAGGCGCC ATTCGCCATT CAGGCTGCGC AACTGTTGGG AAGGGCGATC 
     2521 GGTGCGGGCC TCTTCGCTAT TACGCCAGCT GGCGAAAGGG GGATGTGCTG CAAGGCGATT 
     2581 AAGTTGGGTA ACGCCAGGGT TTTCCCAGTC ACGACGTTGT AAAACGACGG CCAGTGCATG 
     2641 CGTTTAAACC ACGAAAAGTT CACCATAACT TCGAATAAAG TCGCGGAAAA AAGTAAACAG 
     2701 CTATTGCTAC TCAAATGAGG TTTGCAGAAG CTTGTTGAAG CATGATGAAG CGTTCTAAAC 
     2761 GCACTATTCA TCATTAAATA TTTAAAGCTC ATAAAATTGT ATTCAATTCC TATTCTAAAT 
     2821 GGCTTTTATT TCTATTACAA CTATTAGCTC TAAATCCATA TCCTCATAAG CAGCAATCAA 
     2881 TTCTATCTAT ACTTTAAACC GCGGGCCTTG CGGAGGATAA CCACCAACGA ACTCAAATAC 
     2941 CTACCGCGTA CCTTCCTACG GTTATGTACT TTTGCACTGC TATTGCTTTG AGATGCTATG 
     3001 AGAACTGCCG TCAAAATTGG GTGGCAAAGA GGGATAGCTT CACTGCCAAT CACTACACTC 
     3061 TGTTCTGAAG GAGGGGAATT ACTGTTGTCT CATAAAAAAA CACCTTTGAA ACACTTTCAC 
     3121 TCATAGAGAA GCCAAGAACT CTGATGAGTT CTTTATTTGT TGCCGCTAAC TTTATCTTAT 
     3181 CTTCTCCATT GTAATAATTA CTATTCTTTT TACTTGCCTG TTTTCCATCC CAATGAAGAT 
     3241 CCGTACATCT TAGACACCCT TTTCTTTTTT TCTTTTTTTT TTTTTTTTTT TTTTTTGGCT 
     3301 TCCGAAGTGC CGACAACTAA AGAATTATCG CATTTTTTTT GAATACATCA TACTATACGA 
     3361 TAGAACGCAT TGAAACTTTT CCCATCTCAA AATCCAGGGA CAATAGTATG GGATCGATAT 
     3421 TATTATCAAG ACATAAGTAT TGTGATGCGC ACGTTGAAAT TCACTATTTT TTTTTTTTAT 
     3481 ATCTGTTTTT CAATACAGTG AACACGATAA CTGAAAGAAA CATCTAGAAT GGGTAGCATT 
     3541 AACCTGCGTA TTGACGATGA ACTTAAAGCG CGTTCTTACG CCGCGCTTGA AAAAATGGGT 
     3601 GTAACTCCTT CTGAAGCGCT TCGTCTCATG CTCGAGTATA TCGCTGACAA TGAACGCTTG 
     3661 CCGTTCAAAC AGACACTCCT GAGTGATGAA GATGCTGAAC TTGTGGAGAT AGTGAAAGAA 
     3721 CGGCTTCGTA ATCCTAAGCC AGTACGTGTG ACGCTGGATG AACTCTGACC TGCAGGGCGA 
     3781 TTTAATCTCT AATTATTAGT TAAAGTTTTA TAAGCATTTT TATGTAACGA AAAATAAATT 
     3841 GGTTCATATT ATTACTGCAC TGTCACTTAC CATGGAAAGA CCAGACAAGA AGTTGCCGAC 
     3901 AGTCTGTTGA ATTGGCCTGG TTAGGCTTAA GTCTGGGTCC GCTTCTTTAC AAATTTGGAG 
     3961 AATTTCTCTT AAACGATATG TATATTCTTT TCGTTGGAAA AGATGTCTTC CAAAAAAAAA 
     4021 ACCGATGAAT TAGTGGAACC AAGGAAAAAA AAAGAGGTAT CCTTGATTAA GGAACAGAGC 
     4081 TCCGTATAAA CAATGCATAC TTTGTACGTT CAAAATACAA TGCAGTAGAT ATATTTATGC 
     4141 ATATTACATA TAATACATAT CACATAGGAA GCAACAGGCG CGTTGGACTT TTAATTTTCG 
     4201 AGGACCGCGA ATCCTTACAT CACACCCAAT CCCCCACAAG TGATCCCCCA CACACCATAG 
     4261 CTTCAAAATG TTTCTACTCC TTTTTTACTC TTCCAGATTT TCTCGGACTC CGCGCATCGC 
     4321 CGTACCACTT CAAAACACCC AAGCACAGCA TACTAAATTT CCCCTCTTTC TTCCTCTAGG 
     4381 GTGTCGTTAA TTACCCGTAC TAAAGGTTTG GAAAAGAAAA AAGAGACCGC CTCGTTTCTT 
     4441 TTTCTTCGTC GAAAAAGGCA ATAAAAATTT TTATCACGTT TCTTTTTCTT GAAAATTTTT 
     4501 TTTTTTGATT TTTTTCTCTT TCGATGACCT CCCATTGATA TTTAAGTTAA TAAACGGTCT 
     4561 TCAATTTCTC AAGTTTCAGT TTCATTTTTC TTGTTCTATT ACAACTTTTT TTACTTCTTG 
     4621 CTCATTAGAA AGAAAGCATA GCAATCTAAT CTAAGTTTTA ATTACAAAAT GGGATCCTCT 
     4681 AAAGGTGAAG AATTATTCAC TGGTGTTGTC CCAATTTTGG TTGAATTAGA TGGTGATGTT 
     4741 AATGGTCACA AATTTTCTGT CTCCGGTGAA GGTGAAGGTG ATGCTACTTA CGGTAAATTG 
     4801 ACCTTAAAAT TTATTTGTAC TACTGGTAAA TTGCCAGTTC CATGGCCAAC CTTAGTCACT 
     4861 ACTTTCGGTT ATGGTGTTCA ATGTTTTGCG AGATACCCAG ATCATATGAA ACAACATGAC 
     4921 TTTTTCAAGT CTGCCATGCC AGAAGGTTAT GTTCAAGAAA GAACTATTTT TTTCAAAGAT 
     4981 GACGGTAACT ACAAGACCAG AGCTGAAGTC AAGTTTGAAG GTGATACCTT AGTTAATAGA 
     5041 ATCGAATTAA AAGGTATTGA TTTTAAAGAA GATGGTAACA TTTTAGGTCA CAAATTGGAA 
     5101 TACAACTATA ACTCTCACAA TGTTTACATC ATGGCTGACA AACAAAAGAA TGGTATCAAA 
     5161 GTTAACTTCA AAATTAGACA CAACATTGAA GATGGTTCTG TTCAATTAGC TGACCATTAT 
     5221 CAACAAAATA CTCCAATTGG TGATGGTCCA GTCTTGTTAC CAGACAACCA TTACTTATCC 
     5281 ACTCAATCTG CCTTATCCAA AGATCCAAAC GAAAAGAGAG ACCACATGGT CTTGTTAGAA 
     5341 TTTGTTACTG CTGCTGGTAT TACCCATGGT ATGGATGAAT TGTACAAAAG ATCTTAAACT 
     5401 AGTAGGACTA TTTGCAAAGG GAAGGGATGC TAAGGTAGAG GGTGAACGTT ACAGAAAAGC 
     5461 AGGCTGGGAA GCATATTTGA GAAGATGCGG CCAGCAAAAC TAAAAAACTG TATTATAAGT 
     5521 AAATGCATGT ATACTAAACT CACAAATTAG AGCTTCAATT TAATTATATC AGTTATTACC 
     5581 CGGGAATCTC GGTCGTAATG ATTTGCGGCC GCATTCCCAG AAGATTAGGG AGGTAATTAA 
     5641 TTAATAGGCA GATTTCTAGT TCTTATATAT TACTATAGAT AAGGAAATTA TACGCTTGTA 
     5701 TGCAGAGATA ATTTAAGTTT TGCTTTGTTC GCCACCATTC TAGTTATGAC CTTTATCTAT 
     5761 CATTCTATTT TTTATTGGAA AGGCTTTACA AAAAACAAAC AGTAAAAATT CTTTAAGCGA 
     5821 AGTGAAATCG ACAATGAATA TGAAATTGGT AATTATCTTA CATTAGGACT TTTCAATATC 
     5881 TGCCGGCAGG ATCCACGAAA ATGATGTGAA TGAATACATG AAAGATTCAT GAGATCTGAC 
     5941 AACATGGTAG ACGTGTGTGT CTCATGGAAA TTGATGCAGT TGAAGACATG TGCGTCACGA 
     6001 AAAAAGAAAT CAATCCTACA CAGGGCTTAA GGGCAAATGT ATTCATGTGT GTCACGAAAA 
     6061 GTGATGTAAC TAAATACACG ATTACCATGG AAATTAACGT ACCTTTTTTG TGCGTGTATT 
     6121 GAAATATTAT GACATATTAC AGAAAGGGTT CGCAAGTCCT GTTTCTATGC CTTTCTCTTA 
     6181 GTAATTCACG AAATAAACCT ATGGTTTACG AAATGATCCA CGAAAATCAT GTTATTATTT 
     6241 ACATCAACAT ATCGCGAAAA TTCATGTCAT GTCCACATTA ACATCATTGC AGAGCAACAA 
     6301 TTCATTTTCA TAGAGAAATT TGCTACTATC ACCCACTAGT ACTACCATTG GTACCTACTA 
     6361 CTTTGAATTG TACTACCGCT GGGCGTTTAA AC 
//
