# Supplementary material for: The integration of tandem gene repeats via a bacterial type-II toxin-antitoxin-mediated gene amplification (ToxAmp) system and stability visualisation in Saccharomyces cerevisiae
Source: bioRxiv preprint, doi:10.1101/2024.01.30.578080, version 1 (2024-01-30)
Supplement: Supplementary Data 2 [file 578080_file03.zip › plasmid sequences/pToxAmp12.gb]

LOCUS       In-Vivo\Anneal          6127 bp    DNA     circular     11-Dec-2023
FEATURES             Location/Qualifiers
     misc_feature    complement(3660..3732)
                     /label=ori
                     /note=origin of replication
     misc_feature    3659..3753
                     /label=ori
                     /note=/SECDrawAs=Region
     misc_feature    complement(5524..5546)
                     /label=pGEX_3_primer
                     /note=misc_feature
     promoter        complement(5337..5365)
                     /label=AmpR_promoter
                     /note=/translation=MSIQHFRVALIPFFAAFCLPVFAHPETLVKVKDAEDQLGARVGY IELDLNSGKILESFRPEERFPMMSTFKVLLCGAVLSRIDAGQEQLGRRIHYSQNDLVE YSPVTEKHLTDGMTVRELCSAAITMSDNTAANLLLTTIGGPKELTAFLHNMGDHVTRL DRWEPELNEAIPNDERDTTMPVAMATTLRKLLTGELLTLASRQQLIDWMEADKVAGPL LRSALPAGWFIADKSGAGERGSRGIIAALGPDGKPSRIVVIYTTGSQATMDERNRQIA EIGASLIKHW*
     CDS             complement(4590..4598)
                     /label=Linker(CDS)
                     /note=CDS
     CDS             complement(1931..1939)
                     /label=Linker(CDS)(CDS)
                     /note=CDS
     misc_feature    complement(3676..4264)
                     /label=rep
                     /note=misc_feature
     misc_feature    complement(5745..5888)
                     /label=lacZ_a
                     /note=/translation=MTMITPSAQLTLTKGNKSWSSTAVAAALELVDPPGCRNSISSLS IPSTSRGGPVPNSPYSESYYARSLAVVLQRRDWENPGVTQLNRLAAHPPFASWRNSEE ARTDRPSQQLRSLNGEWRDAPCSGALSAAGVVVTRSVTATLASALAPAPFAFFPSFLA TFAGFPRQALNRGLPLGFRFSALRHLDPKKLD*
     misc_feature    5859..5881
                     /label=M13_pUC_fwd_primer
                     /note=/translation=MTMITPSAQLTLTKGNKSWSSTAVAAALELVDPPGCRNSISSLS IPSTSRGGPVPNSPYSESYYARSLAVVLQRRDWENPGVTQLNRLAAHPPFASWRNSEE ARTDRPSQQLRSLNGEWRDAPCSGALSAAGVVVTRSVTATLASALAPAPFAFFPSFLA TFAGFPRQALNRGLPLGFRFSALRHLDPKKLD*
     promoter        5874..5890
                     /label=M13_forward20_primer
                     /note=/translation=MTMITPSAQLTLTKGNKSWSSTAVAAALELVDPPGCRNSISSLS IPSTSRGGPVPNSPYSESYYARSLAVVLQRRDWENPGVTQLNRLAAHPPFASWRNSEE ARTDRPSQQLRSLNGEWRDAPCSGALSAAGVVVTRSVTATLASALAPAPFAFFPSFLA TFAGFPRQALNRGLPLGFRFSALRHLDPKKLD*
     promoter        complement(3270..3288)
                     /label=M13_reverse_primer
                     /note=/translation=MTMITPSAQLTLTKGNKSWSSTAVAAALELVDPPGCRNSISSLS IPSTSRGGPVPNSPYSESYYARSLAVVLQRRDWENPGVTQLNRLAAHPPFASWRNSEE ARTDRPSQQLRSLNGEWRDAPCSGALSAAGVVVTRSVTATLASALAPAPFAFFPSFLA TFAGFPRQALNRGLPLGFRFSALRHLDPKKLD*
     misc_feature    complement(3287..3309)
                     /label=M13_pUC_rev_primer
                     /note=/translation=MTMITPSAQLTLTKGNKSWSSTAVAAALELVDPPGCRNSISSLS IPSTSRGGPVPNSPYSESYYARSLAVVLQRRDWENPGVTQLNRLAAHPPFASWRNSEE ARTDRPSQQLRSLNGEWRDAPCSGALSAAGVVVTRSVTATLASALAPAPFAFFPSFLA TFAGFPRQALNRGLPLGFRFSALRHLDPKKLD*
     misc_feature    5901..26
                     /label=HO (-253,-1)
                     /note=misc_feature
     CDS             complement(4435..5365)
                     /label=bla
                     /note=CDS
     terminator      817..1116
                     /label=PDC1 terminator
                     /note=terminator
     CDS             569..808
                     /label=relB
                     /note=CDS
     rep_origin      2476..2744
                     /label=ARS712
                     /note=rep_origin
     misc_feature    2751..3250
                     /label=HO (-731, -264)
                     /note=misc_feature
     misc_feature    1123..1154
                     /label=synth6 terminator
                     /note=misc_feature
     terminator      2436..2467
                     /label=synth7 terminator
                     /note=terminator
     CDS             1740..2435
                     /label=AeBlue
                     /note=CDS
     promoter        1155..1739
                     /label=TDH3 promoter
                     /note=promoter
     CDS             complement(1931..1939)
                     /label=Linker(CDS)(CDS)
                     /note=CDS
     CDS             complement(4590..4598)
                     /label=Linker(CDS)(CDS)(CDS)
                     /note=CDS
     CDS             complement(1931..1939)
                     /label=Linker(CDS)(CDS)(CDS)
                     /note=CDS
     CDS             complement(4590..4598)
                     /label=Linker(CDS)(CDS)(CDS)
                     /note=CDS
     promoter        33..568
                     /label=CTR1 promoter
                     /note=promoter
     rep_origin      3660..3732
                     /label=AAG34515.1
                     /note=rep_origin
     CDS             complement(1931..1939)
                     /label=Linker(CDS)(CDS)(CDS)
                     /note=CDS
     CDS             complement(4590..4598)
                     /label=Linker(CDS)(CDS)(CDS)
                     /note=CDS
     CDS             complement(1931..1939)
                     /label=Linker(CDS)(CDS)(CDS)
                     /note=CDS
     CDS             complement(4590..4598)
                     /label=Linker(CDS)(CDS)(CDS)
                     /note=CDS
     CDS             complement(1931..1939)
                     /label=Linker(CDS)(CDS)(CDS)
                     /note=CDS
     CDS             complement(4590..4598)
                     /label=Linker(CDS)(CDS)(CDS)
                     /note=CDS
     misc_feature    4435..5295
                     /label=bla
                     /note=misc_feature
     CDS             complement(1931..1939)
                     /label=Linker(CDS)(CDS)(CDS)
                     /note=CDS
     CDS             complement(4590..4598)
                     /label=Linker(CDS)(CDS)(CDS)
                     /note=CDS
     Primer          complement(5873..5891)
                     /label=pUC19a1
                     /note=Primer
     Primer          complement(5873..5891)
                     /label=PGFPPUC19a
                     /note=Primer
     Primer          33..52
                     /label=PGFPCTR1s
                     /note=Primer
     Primer          complement(539..568)
                     /label=PGFPCTR1a
                     /note=Primer
     Primer          817..846
                     /label=PRP4PDC1ts
                     /note=Primer
     Primer          complement(1091..1116)
                     /label=PRP4PDC1ta
                     /note=Primer
BASE COUNT     1799 a      1290 c      1303 g      1735 t 
ORIGIN
        1 GCAATCAATT CTATCTATAC TTTAAACCGC GGACCGTATT TTGCTCGTTC CAGCCTTTCC 
       61 ACGTTTTTGT TATCTAAGCA ACTTGGCACA TTTCCCTACT ATACTACAAA CCGATACGTA 
      121 AATACTTCCC TAAATAGCAT ATGAATTATT CAGTAATTTT TAAGGATCGA AACTGCACCT 
      181 CAACTATTCG TTACTGTGGT TATGTTCTCA TGTATTGATG CAAATCATGG GATATTTGCT 
      241 CAAGACGACG GTAAAATGAG CAAAAATGGC ACGATCCTGA AAAGAGCACT TTTCAAGATT 
      301 CGGGCTACAA AATGCAACAT AAAAAATGTT GTATTGTCAT CTCGAGAGGG TCTTGTATGT 
      361 TTTATTCCTC TTATGATTAG TTCACATTAG TAAAACAGAT ACGCAGTGTG CTCTTAATAA 
      421 ACAACTACTC CATAGCTTTA TTTGCATAAC AAAACTTTTA AGCACAAACT TAAACAGGTG 
      481 GAGTAATAGT TCGGCGGCGA CTCAAATTAC ATTTGTTGGA AGAATCGAAT AGAAAATAAA 
      541 AAAAAGTGTA TTATATTTGA CATTCAAAAT GGGTAGCATT AACCTGCGTA TTGACGATGA 
      601 ACTTAAAGCG CGTTCTTACG CCGCGCTTGA AAAAATGGGT GTAACTCCTT CTGAAGCGCT 
      661 TCGTCTCATG CTCGAGTATA TCGCTGACAA TGAACGCTTG CCGTTCAAAC AGACACTCCT 
      721 GAGTGATGAA GATGCTGAAC TTGTGGAGAT AGTGAAAGAA CGGCTTCGTA ATCCTAAGCC 
      781 AGTACGTGTG ACGCTGGATG AACTCTGACC TGCAGGGCGA TTTAATCTCT AATTATTAGT 
      841 TAAAGTTTTA TAAGCATTTT TATGTAACGA AAAATAAATT GGTTCATATT ATTACTGCAC 
      901 TGTCACTTAC CATGGAAAGA CCAGACAAGA AGTTGCCGAC AGTCTGTTGA ATTGGCCTGG 
      961 TTAGGCTTAA GTCTGGGTCC GCTTCTTTAC AAATTTGGAG AATTTCTCTT AAACGATATG 
     1021 TATATTCTTT TCGTTGGAAA AGATGTCTTC CAAAAAAAAA ACCGATGAAT TAGTGGAACC 
     1081 AAGGAAAAAA AAAGAGGTAT CCTTGATTAA GGAACAGAGC TCTATATATT TAATAAAGAG 
     1141 TATCATCTTT CAAAGCCTTT TAATTCTGCT GTAACCCGTA CATGCCCAAA ATAGGGGGCG 
     1201 GGTTACACAG AATATATAAC ATCGTAGGTG TCTGGGTGAA CAGTTTATTC CTGGCATCCA 
     1261 CTAAATATAA TGGAGCCCGC TTTTTAAGCT GGCATCCAGA AAAAAAAAGA ATCCCAGCAC 
     1321 CAAAATATTG TTTTCTTCAC CAACCATCAG TTCATAGGTC CATTCTCTTA GCGCAACTAC 
     1381 AGAGAACAGG GGCACAAACA GGCAAAAAAC GGGCACAACC TCAATGGAGT GATGCAACCT 
     1441 GCCTGGAGTA AATGATGACA CAAGGCAATT GACCCACGCA TGTATCTATC TCATTTTCTT 
     1501 ACACCTTCTA TTACCTTCTG CTCTCTCTGA TTTGGAAAAA GCTGAAAAAA AAGGTTGAAA 
     1561 CCAGTTCCCT GAAATTATTC CCCTACTTGA CTAATAAGTA TATAAAGACG GTAGGTATTG 
     1621 ATTGTAATTC TGTAAATCTA TTTCTTAAAC TTCTTAAATT CTACTTTTAT AGTTAGTCTT 
     1681 TTTTTTAGTT TTAAAACACC AAGAACTTAG TTTCGAATAA ACACACATAA ACAAACAAAA 
     1741 TGGCTTCTTT GGTTAAGAAA GATATGTGTA TCAAGATGAC TATGGAAGGT ACTGTTAACG 
     1801 GTCATCACTT TAAGTGTGTT GGTGAAGGTG AAGGTAAACC ATTTGAAGGT ACTCAAGTTG 
     1861 AAAAGATTAG AATTACTGAA GGTGGTCCAT TGCCATTTGC TTATGATATT TTGGCTCCAT 
     1921 GTTGTATGTA TGGTTCTAAG ACTTTCATTA AGCACGTTTC TGGTATCCCA GACTACTTCA 
     1981 AAGAATCTTT TCCAGAAGGT TTTACCTGGG AAAGAACTCA AATCTTTGAA GATGGTGGTT 
     2041 ACTTGACTAT TCACCAAGAT ACTTCATTGC AAGGTAACAA CTTTATCTTC AAAGTTAACG 
     2101 TTATCGGTGC TAATTTTCCA GCTAATGGTC CAGTTATGCA AAAGAAAACT GCTGGTTGGG 
     2161 AACCATGTGT TGAAATGTTG TATCCAAGAG ATGGTGTTTT GTGCGGTCAA TCTTTGATGG 
     2221 CTTTGAAATG TACTGATGGT AATCACTTGA CCTCTCATTT GAGAACTACT TACAGATCCA 
     2281 GAAAACCATC TAACGCTGTT AACATGCCAG AATTTCATTT CGGTGACCAC AGAATTGAGA 
     2341 TTTTGAAAGC TGAACAAGGT AAGTTCTACG AACAATACGA ATCTGCTGTT GCTAGATATT 
     2401 GTGAAGCTGC TCCATCAAAA TTGGGTCATC ATTAATATAT AACTGTCTAG AAATAAATTT 
     2461 TTTCAAAGCG GCCGCATTCC CAGAAGATTA GGGAGGTAAT TAATTAATAG GCAGATTTCT 
     2521 AGTTCTTATA TATTACTATA GATAAGGAAA TTATACGCTT GTATGCAGAG ATAATTTAAG 
     2581 TTTTGCTTTG TTCGCCACCA TTCTAGTTAT GACCTTTATC TATCATTCTA TTTTTTATTG 
     2641 GAAAGGCTTT ACAAAAAACA AACAGTAAAA ATTCTTTAAG CGAAGTGAAA TCGACAATGA 
     2701 ATATGAAATT GGTAATTATC TTACATTAGG ACTTTTCAAT ATCTGCCGGC AGGATCCACG 
     2761 AAAATGATGT GAATGAATAC ATGAAAGATT CATGAGATCT GACAACATGG TAGACGTGTG 
     2821 TGTCTCATGG AAATTGATGC AGTTGAAGAC ATGTGCGTCA CGAAAAAAGA AATCAATCCT 
     2881 ACACAGGGCT TAAGGGCAAA TGTATTCATG TGTGTCACGA AAAGTGATGT AACTAAATAC 
     2941 ACGATTACCA TGGAAATTAA CGTACCTTTT TTGTGCGTGT ATTGAAATAT TATGACATAT 
     3001 TACAGAAAGG GTTCGCAAGT CCTGTTTCTA TGCCTTTCTC TTAGTAATTC ACGAAATAAA 
     3061 CCTATGGTTT ACGAAATGAT CCACGAAAAT CATGTTATTA TTTACATCAA CATATCGCGA 
     3121 AAATTCATGT CATGTCCACA TTAACATCAT TGCAGAGCAA CAATTCATTT TCATAGAGAA 
     3181 ATTTGCTACT ATCACCCACT AGTACTACCA TTGGTACCTA CTACTTTGAA TTGTACTACC 
     3241 GCTGGGCGTT TAAACGCATG CGGCGTAATC ATGGTCATAG CTGTTTCCTG TGTGAAATTG 
     3301 TTATCCGCTC ACAATTCCAC ACAACATACG AGCCGGAAGC ATAAAGTGTA AAGCCTGGGG 
     3361 TGCCTAATGA GTGAGCTAAC TCACATTAAT TGCGTTGCGC TCACTGCCCG CTTTCCAGTC 
     3421 GGGAAACCTG TCGTGCCAGC TGCATTAATG AATCGGCCAA CGCGCGGGGA GAGGCGGTTT 
     3481 GCGTATTGGG CGCTCTTCCG CTTCCTCGCT CACTGACTCG CTGCGCTCGG TCGTTCGGCT 
     3541 GCGGCGAGCG GTATCAGCTC ACTCAAAGGC GGTAATACGG TTATCCACAG AATCAGGGGA 
     3601 TAACGCAGGA AAGAACATGT GAGCAAAAGG CCAGCAAAAG GCCAGGAACC GTAAAAAGGC 
     3661 CGCGTTGCTG GCGTTTTTCC ATAGGCTCCG CCCCCCTGAC GAGCATCACA AAAATCGACG 
     3721 CTCAAGTCAG AGGTGGCGAA ACCCGACAGG ACTATAAAGA TACCAGGCGT TTCCCCCTGG 
     3781 AAGCTCCCTC GTGCGCTCTC CTGTTCCGAC CCTGCCGCTT ACCGGATACC TGTCCGCCTT 
     3841 TCTCCCTTCG GGAAGCGTGG CGCTTTCTCA TAGCTCACGC TGTAGGTATC TCAGTTCGGT 
     3901 GTAGGTCGTT CGCTCCAAGC TGGGCTGTGT GCACGAACCC CCCGTTCAGC CCGACCGCTG 
     3961 CGCCTTATCC GGTAACTATC GTCTTGAGTC CAACCCGGTA AGACACGACT TATCGCCACT 
     4021 GGCAGCAGCC ACTGGTAACA GGATTAGCAG AGCGAGGTAT GTAGGCGGTG CTACAGAGTT 
     4081 CTTGAAGTGG TGGCCTAACT ACGGCTACAC TAGAAGAACA GTATTTGGTA TCTGCGCTCT 
     4141 GCTGAAGCCA GTTACCTTCG GAAAAAGAGT TGGTAGCTCT TGATCCGGCA AACAAACCAC 
     4201 CGCTGGTAGC GGTGGTTTTT TTGTTTGCAA GCAGCAGATT ACGCGCAGAA AAAAAGGATC 
     4261 TCAAGAAGAT CCTTTGATCT TTTCTACGGG GTCTGACGCT CAGTGGAACG AAAACTCACG 
     4321 TTAAGGGATT TTGGTCATGA GATTATCAAA AAGGATCTTC ACCTAGATCC TTTTAAATTA 
     4381 AAAATGAAGT TTTAAATCAA TCTAAAGTAT ATATGAGTAA ACTTGGTCTG ACAGTTACCA 
     4441 ATGCTTAATC AGTGAGGCAC CTATCTCAGC GATCTGTCTA TTTCGTTCAT CCATAGTTGC 
     4501 CTGACTCCCC GTCGTGTAGA TAACTACGAT ACGGGAGGGC TTACCATCTG GCCCCAGTGC 
     4561 TGCAATGATA CCGCGAGACC CACGCTCACC GGCTCCAGAT TTATCAGCAA TAAACCAGCC 
     4621 AGCCGGAAGG GCCGAGCGCA GAAGTGGTCC TGCAACTTTA TCCGCCTCCA TCCAGTCTAT 
     4681 TAATTGTTGC CGGGAAGCTA GAGTAAGTAG TTCGCCAGTT AATAGTTTGC GCAACGTTGT 
     4741 TGCCATTGCT ACAGGCATCG TGGTGTCACG CTCGTCGTTT GGTATGGCTT CATTCAGCTC 
     4801 CGGTTCCCAA CGATCAAGGC GAGTTACATG ATCCCCCATG TTGTGCAAAA AAGCGGTTAG 
     4861 CTCCTTCGGT CCTCCGATCG TTGTCAGAAG TAAGTTGGCC GCAGTGTTAT CACTCATGGT 
     4921 TATGGCAGCA CTGCATAATT CTCTTACTGT CATGCCATCC GTAAGATGCT TTTCTGTGAC 
     4981 TGGTGAGTAC TCAACCAAGT CATTCTGAGA ATAGTGTATG CGGCGACCGA GTTGCTCTTG 
     5041 CCCGGCGTCA ATACGGGATA ATACCGCGCC ACATAGCAGA ACTTTAAAAG TGCTCATCAT 
     5101 TGGAAAACGT TCTTCGGGGC GAAAACTCTC AAGGATCTTA CCGCTGTTGA GATCCAGTTC 
     5161 GATGTAACCC ACTCGTGCAC CCAACTGATC TTCAGCATCT TTTACTTTCA CCAGCGTTTC 
     5221 TGGGTGAGCA AAAACAGGAA GGCAAAATGC CGCAAAAAAG GGAATAAGGG CGACACGGAA 
     5281 ATGTTGAATA CTCATACTCT TCCTTTTTCA ATATTATTGA AGCATTTATC AGGGTTATTG 
     5341 TCTCATGAGC GGATACATAT TTGAATGTAT TTAGAAAAAT AAACAAATAG GGGTTCCGCG 
     5401 CACATTTCCC CGAAAAGTGC CACCTGACGT CTAAGAAACC ATTATTATCA TGACATTAAC 
     5461 CTATAAAAAT AGGCGTATCA CGAGGCCCTT TCGTCTCGCG CGTTTCGGTG ATGACGGTGA 
     5521 AAACCTCTGA CACATGCAGC TCCCGGAGAC GGTCACAGCT TGTCTGTAAG CGGATGCCGG 
     5581 GAGCAGACAA GCCCGTCAGG GCGCGTCAGC GGGTGTTGGC GGGTGTCGGG GCTGGCTTAA 
     5641 CTATGCGGCA TCAGAGCAGA TTGTACTGAG AGTGCACCAT ATGCGGTGTG AAATACCGCA 
     5701 CAGATGCGTA AGGAGAAAAT ACCGCATCAG GCGCCATTCG CCATTCAGGC TGCGCAACTG 
     5761 TTGGGAAGGG CGATCGGTGC GGGCCTCTTC GCTATTACGC CAGCTGGCGA AAGGGGGATG 
     5821 TGCTGCAAGG CGATTAAGTT GGGTAACGCC AGGGTTTTCC CAGTCACGAC GTTGTAAAAC 
     5881 GACGGCCAGT GCATGCGTTT AAACCACGAA AAGTTCACCA TAACTTCGAA TAAAGTCGCG 
     5941 GAAAAAAGTA AACAGCTATT GCTACTCAAA TGAGGTTTGC AGAAGCTTGT TGAAGCATGA 
     6001 TGAAGCGTTC TAAACGCACT ATTCATCATT AAATATTTAA AGCTCATAAA ATTGTATTCA 
     6061 ATTCCTATTC TAAATGGCTT TTATTTCTAT TACAACTATT AGCTCTAAAT CCATATCCTC 
     6121 ATAAGCA 
//
