# Supplementary material for: The integration of tandem gene repeats via a bacterial type-II toxin-antitoxin-mediated gene amplification (ToxAmp) system and stability visualisation in Saccharomyces cerevisiae
Source: bioRxiv preprint, doi:10.1101/2024.01.30.578080, version 1 (2024-01-30)
Supplement: Supplementary Data 2 [file 578080_file03.zip › plasmid sequences/pToxAmp1CRT1.gb]

LOCUS       pToxAmp1CRT1            6310 bp    DNA     circular     11-Dec-2023
FEATURES             Location/Qualifiers
     misc_feature    complement(3274..3346)
                     /label=ori
                     /note=origin of replication
     misc_feature    3273..3367
                     /label=ori
                     /note=/SECDrawAs=Region
     misc_feature    complement(5138..5160)
                     /label=pGEX_3_primer
                     /note=misc_feature
     promoter        complement(4951..4979)
                     /label=AmpR_promoter
                     /note=/translation=MSIQHFRVALIPFFAAFCLPVFAHPETLVKVKDAEDQLGARVGY IELDLNSGKILESFRPEERFPMMSTFKVLLCGAVLSRIDAGQEQLGRRIHYSQNDLVE YSPVTEKHLTDGMTVRELCSAAITMSDNTAANLLLTTIGGPKELTAFLHNMGDHVTRL DRWEPELNEAIPNDERDTTMPVAMATTLRKLLTGELLTLASRQQLIDWMEADKVAGPL LRSALPAGWFIADKSGAGERGSRGIIAALGPDGKPSRIVVIYTTGSQATMDERNRQIA EIGASLIKHW*
     CDS             complement(4204..4212)
                     /label=Linker(CDS)
                     /note=CDS
     misc_feature    complement(3290..3878)
                     /label=rep
                     /note=misc_feature
     misc_feature    complement(5359..5502)
                     /label=lacZ_a
                     /note=/translation=MTMITPSAQLTLTKGNKSWSSTAVAAALELVDPPGCRNSISSLS IPSTSRGGPVPNSPYSESYYARSLAVVLQRRDWENPGVTQLNRLAAHPPFASWRNSEE ARTDRPSQQLRSLNGEWRDAPCSGALSAAGVVVTRSVTATLASALAPAPFAFFPSFLA TFAGFPRQALNRGLPLGFRFSALRHLDPKKLD*
     misc_feature    5473..5495
                     /label=M13_pUC_fwd_primer
                     /note=/translation=MTMITPSAQLTLTKGNKSWSSTAVAAALELVDPPGCRNSISSLS IPSTSRGGPVPNSPYSESYYARSLAVVLQRRDWENPGVTQLNRLAAHPPFASWRNSEE ARTDRPSQQLRSLNGEWRDAPCSGALSAAGVVVTRSVTATLASALAPAPFAFFPSFLA TFAGFPRQALNRGLPLGFRFSALRHLDPKKLD*
     promoter        5488..5504
                     /label=M13_forward20_primer
                     /note=/translation=MTMITPSAQLTLTKGNKSWSSTAVAAALELVDPPGCRNSISSLS IPSTSRGGPVPNSPYSESYYARSLAVVLQRRDWENPGVTQLNRLAAHPPFASWRNSEE ARTDRPSQQLRSLNGEWRDAPCSGALSAAGVVVTRSVTATLASALAPAPFAFFPSFLA TFAGFPRQALNRGLPLGFRFSALRHLDPKKLD*
     promoter        complement(2884..2902)
                     /label=M13_reverse_primer
                     /note=/translation=MTMITPSAQLTLTKGNKSWSSTAVAAALELVDPPGCRNSISSLS IPSTSRGGPVPNSPYSESYYARSLAVVLQRRDWENPGVTQLNRLAAHPPFASWRNSEE ARTDRPSQQLRSLNGEWRDAPCSGALSAAGVVVTRSVTATLASALAPAPFAFFPSFLA TFAGFPRQALNRGLPLGFRFSALRHLDPKKLD*
     misc_feature    complement(2901..2923)
                     /label=M13_pUC_rev_primer
                     /note=/translation=MTMITPSAQLTLTKGNKSWSSTAVAAALELVDPPGCRNSISSLS IPSTSRGGPVPNSPYSESYYARSLAVVLQRRDWENPGVTQLNRLAAHPPFASWRNSEE ARTDRPSQQLRSLNGEWRDAPCSGALSAAGVVVTRSVTATLASALAPAPFAFFPSFLA TFAGFPRQALNRGLPLGFRFSALRHLDPKKLD*
     misc_feature    5515..5767
                     /label=HO (-253,-1)
                     /note=misc_feature
     CDS             complement(4049..4979)
                     /label=bla
                     /note=CDS
     CDS             1146..1874
                     /label=yEGFP
                     /note=Detected CDS 242aa
     misc_feature    1881..2081
                     /label=URA3(705, 905)
                     /note=misc_feature
     misc_feature    560..1145
                     /label=TEF1P
                     /note=misc_feature
     terminator      254..553
                     /label=PDC1 terminator
                     /note=terminator
     CDS             6..245
                     /label=relB
                     /note=CDS
     rep_origin      2090..2358
                     /label=ARS712
                     /note=rep_origin
     misc_feature    2365..2864
                     /label=HO (-731, -264)
                     /note=misc_feature
     CDS             complement(4204..4212)
                     /label=Linker(CDS)(CDS)(CDS)
                     /note=CDS
     CDS             complement(4204..4212)
                     /label=Linker(CDS)(CDS)(CDS)
                     /note=CDS
     promoter        5774..6309
                     /label=CTR1 promoter
                     /note=promoter
     CDS             1155..1871
                     /label=yEGFP
                     /note=CDS
     rep_origin      3274..3346
                     /label=AAG34515.1
                     /note=rep_origin
     CDS             1161..1865
                     /label=yEGFP
                     /note=CDS
     CDS             complement(4204..4212)
                     /label=Linker(CDS)(CDS)(CDS)
                     /note=CDS
     CDS             complement(4204..4212)
                     /label=Linker(CDS)(CDS)(CDS)
                     /note=CDS
     CDS             complement(4204..4212)
                     /label=Linker(CDS)(CDS)(CDS)
                     /note=CDS
     misc_feature    4049..4909
                     /label=bla
                     /note=misc_feature
     CDS             complement(4204..4212)
                     /label=Linker(CDS)(CDS)(CDS)
                     /note=CDS
     Primer          complement(5487..5505)
                     /label=pUC19a1
                     /note=Primer
     Primer          complement(5487..5505)
                     /label=PGFPPUC19a
                     /note=Primer
     Primer          5774..5793
                     /label=PGFPCTR1s
                     /note=Primer
     Primer          complement(6280..6309)
                     /label=PGFPCTR1a
                     /note=Primer
     Primer          1161..1185
                     /label=PRP4yEGFPs
                     /note=Primer
     Primer          254..283
                     /label=PRP4PDC1ts
                     /note=Primer
     Primer          complement(528..553)
                     /label=PRP4PDC1ta
                     /note=Primer
     Primer          560..586
                     /label=PRP4TEF1ps
                     /note=Primer
     Primer          complement(1116..1145)
                     /label=PRP4TEF1pa
                     /note=Primer
BASE COUNT     1858 a      1333 c      1315 g      1804 t 
ORIGIN
        1 CTAGAATGGG TAGCATTAAC CTGCGTATTG ACGATGAACT TAAAGCGCGT TCTTACGCCG 
       61 CGCTTGAAAA AATGGGTGTA ACTCCTTCTG AAGCGCTTCG TCTCATGCTC GAGTATATCG 
      121 CTGACAATGA ACGCTTGCCG TTCAAACAGA CACTCCTGAG TGATGAAGAT GCTGAACTTG 
      181 TGGAGATAGT GAAAGAACGG CTTCGTAATC CTAAGCCAGT ACGTGTGACG CTGGATGAAC 
      241 TCTGACCTGC AGGGCGATTT AATCTCTAAT TATTAGTTAA AGTTTTATAA GCATTTTTAT 
      301 GTAACGAAAA ATAAATTGGT TCATATTATT ACTGCACTGT CACTTACCAT GGAAAGACCA 
      361 GACAAGAAGT TGCCGACAGT CTGTTGAATT GGCCTGGTTA GGCTTAAGTC TGGGTCCGCT 
      421 TCTTTACAAA TTTGGAGAAT TTCTCTTAAA CGATATGTAT ATTCTTTTCG TTGGAAAAGA 
      481 TGTCTTCCAA AAAAAAAACC GATGAATTAG TGGAACCAAG GAAAAAAAAA GAGGTATCCT 
      541 TGATTAAGGA ACAGAGCTCC GTATAAACAA TGCATACTTT GTACGTTCAA AATACAATGC 
      601 AGTAGATATA TTTATGCATA TTACATATAA TACATATCAC ATAGGAAGCA ACAGGCGCGT 
      661 TGGACTTTTA ATTTTCGAGG ACCGCGAATC CTTACATCAC ACCCAATCCC CCACAAGTGA 
      721 TCCCCCACAC ACCATAGCTT CAAAATGTTT CTACTCCTTT TTTACTCTTC CAGATTTTCT 
      781 CGGACTCCGC GCATCGCCGT ACCACTTCAA AACACCCAAG CACAGCATAC TAAATTTCCC 
      841 CTCTTTCTTC CTCTAGGGTG TCGTTAATTA CCCGTACTAA AGGTTTGGAA AAGAAAAAAG 
      901 AGACCGCCTC GTTTCTTTTT CTTCGTCGAA AAAGGCAATA AAAATTTTTA TCACGTTTCT 
      961 TTTTCTTGAA AATTTTTTTT TTTGATTTTT TTCTCTTTCG ATGACCTCCC ATTGATATTT 
     1021 AAGTTAATAA ACGGTCTTCA ATTTCTCAAG TTTCAGTTTC ATTTTTCTTG TTCTATTACA 
     1081 ACTTTTTTTA CTTCTTGCTC ATTAGAAAGA AAGCATAGCA ATCTAATCTA AGTTTTAATT 
     1141 ACAAAATGGG ATCCTCTAAA GGTGAAGAAT TATTCACTGG TGTTGTCCCA ATTTTGGTTG 
     1201 AATTAGATGG TGATGTTAAT GGTCACAAAT TTTCTGTCTC CGGTGAAGGT GAAGGTGATG 
     1261 CTACTTACGG TAAATTGACC TTAAAATTTA TTTGTACTAC TGGTAAATTG CCAGTTCCAT 
     1321 GGCCAACCTT AGTCACTACT TTCGGTTATG GTGTTCAATG TTTTGCGAGA TACCCAGATC 
     1381 ATATGAAACA ACATGACTTT TTCAAGTCTG CCATGCCAGA AGGTTATGTT CAAGAAAGAA 
     1441 CTATTTTTTT CAAAGATGAC GGTAACTACA AGACCAGAGC TGAAGTCAAG TTTGAAGGTG 
     1501 ATACCTTAGT TAATAGAATC GAATTAAAAG GTATTGATTT TAAAGAAGAT GGTAACATTT 
     1561 TAGGTCACAA ATTGGAATAC AACTATAACT CTCACAATGT TTACATCATG GCTGACAAAC 
     1621 AAAAGAATGG TATCAAAGTT AACTTCAAAA TTAGACACAA CATTGAAGAT GGTTCTGTTC 
     1681 AATTAGCTGA CCATTATCAA CAAAATACTC CAATTGGTGA TGGTCCAGTC TTGTTACCAG 
     1741 ACAACCATTA CTTATCCACT CAATCTGCCT TATCCAAAGA TCCAAACGAA AAGAGAGACC 
     1801 ACATGGTCTT GTTAGAATTT GTTACTGCTG CTGGTATTAC CCATGGTATG GATGAATTGT 
     1861 ACAAAAGATC TTAAACTAGT AGGACTATTT GCAAAGGGAA GGGATGCTAA GGTAGAGGGT 
     1921 GAACGTTACA GAAAAGCAGG CTGGGAAGCA TATTTGAGAA GATGCGGCCA GCAAAACTAA 
     1981 AAAACTGTAT TATAAGTAAA TGCATGTATA CTAAACTCAC AAATTAGAGC TTCAATTTAA 
     2041 TTATATCAGT TATTACCCGG GAATCTCGGT CGTAATGATT TGCGGCCGCA TTCCCAGAAG 
     2101 ATTAGGGAGG TAATTAATTA ATAGGCAGAT TTCTAGTTCT TATATATTAC TATAGATAAG 
     2161 GAAATTATAC GCTTGTATGC AGAGATAATT TAAGTTTTGC TTTGTTCGCC ACCATTCTAG 
     2221 TTATGACCTT TATCTATCAT TCTATTTTTT ATTGGAAAGG CTTTACAAAA AACAAACAGT 
     2281 AAAAATTCTT TAAGCGAAGT GAAATCGACA ATGAATATGA AATTGGTAAT TATCTTACAT 
     2341 TAGGACTTTT CAATATCTGC CGGCAGGATC CACGAAAATG ATGTGAATGA ATACATGAAA 
     2401 GATTCATGAG ATCTGACAAC ATGGTAGACG TGTGTGTCTC ATGGAAATTG ATGCAGTTGA 
     2461 AGACATGTGC GTCACGAAAA AAGAAATCAA TCCTACACAG GGCTTAAGGG CAAATGTATT 
     2521 CATGTGTGTC ACGAAAAGTG ATGTAACTAA ATACACGATT ACCATGGAAA TTAACGTACC 
     2581 TTTTTTGTGC GTGTATTGAA ATATTATGAC ATATTACAGA AAGGGTTCGC AAGTCCTGTT 
     2641 TCTATGCCTT TCTCTTAGTA ATTCACGAAA TAAACCTATG GTTTACGAAA TGATCCACGA 
     2701 AAATCATGTT ATTATTTACA TCAACATATC GCGAAAATTC ATGTCATGTC CACATTAACA 
     2761 TCATTGCAGA GCAACAATTC ATTTTCATAG AGAAATTTGC TACTATCACC CACTAGTACT 
     2821 ACCATTGGTA CCTACTACTT TGAATTGTAC TACCGCTGGG CGTTTAAACG CATGCGGCGT 
     2881 AATCATGGTC ATAGCTGTTT CCTGTGTGAA ATTGTTATCC GCTCACAATT CCACACAACA 
     2941 TACGAGCCGG AAGCATAAAG TGTAAAGCCT GGGGTGCCTA ATGAGTGAGC TAACTCACAT 
     3001 TAATTGCGTT GCGCTCACTG CCCGCTTTCC AGTCGGGAAA CCTGTCGTGC CAGCTGCATT 
     3061 AATGAATCGG CCAACGCGCG GGGAGAGGCG GTTTGCGTAT TGGGCGCTCT TCCGCTTCCT 
     3121 CGCTCACTGA CTCGCTGCGC TCGGTCGTTC GGCTGCGGCG AGCGGTATCA GCTCACTCAA 
     3181 AGGCGGTAAT ACGGTTATCC ACAGAATCAG GGGATAACGC AGGAAAGAAC ATGTGAGCAA 
     3241 AAGGCCAGCA AAAGGCCAGG AACCGTAAAA AGGCCGCGTT GCTGGCGTTT TTCCATAGGC 
     3301 TCCGCCCCCC TGACGAGCAT CACAAAAATC GACGCTCAAG TCAGAGGTGG CGAAACCCGA 
     3361 CAGGACTATA AAGATACCAG GCGTTTCCCC CTGGAAGCTC CCTCGTGCGC TCTCCTGTTC 
     3421 CGACCCTGCC GCTTACCGGA TACCTGTCCG CCTTTCTCCC TTCGGGAAGC GTGGCGCTTT 
     3481 CTCATAGCTC ACGCTGTAGG TATCTCAGTT CGGTGTAGGT CGTTCGCTCC AAGCTGGGCT 
     3541 GTGTGCACGA ACCCCCCGTT CAGCCCGACC GCTGCGCCTT ATCCGGTAAC TATCGTCTTG 
     3601 AGTCCAACCC GGTAAGACAC GACTTATCGC CACTGGCAGC AGCCACTGGT AACAGGATTA 
     3661 GCAGAGCGAG GTATGTAGGC GGTGCTACAG AGTTCTTGAA GTGGTGGCCT AACTACGGCT 
     3721 ACACTAGAAG AACAGTATTT GGTATCTGCG CTCTGCTGAA GCCAGTTACC TTCGGAAAAA 
     3781 GAGTTGGTAG CTCTTGATCC GGCAAACAAA CCACCGCTGG TAGCGGTGGT TTTTTTGTTT 
     3841 GCAAGCAGCA GATTACGCGC AGAAAAAAAG GATCTCAAGA AGATCCTTTG ATCTTTTCTA 
     3901 CGGGGTCTGA CGCTCAGTGG AACGAAAACT CACGTTAAGG GATTTTGGTC ATGAGATTAT 
     3961 CAAAAAGGAT CTTCACCTAG ATCCTTTTAA ATTAAAAATG AAGTTTTAAA TCAATCTAAA 
     4021 GTATATATGA GTAAACTTGG TCTGACAGTT ACCAATGCTT AATCAGTGAG GCACCTATCT 
     4081 CAGCGATCTG TCTATTTCGT TCATCCATAG TTGCCTGACT CCCCGTCGTG TAGATAACTA 
     4141 CGATACGGGA GGGCTTACCA TCTGGCCCCA GTGCTGCAAT GATACCGCGA GACCCACGCT 
     4201 CACCGGCTCC AGATTTATCA GCAATAAACC AGCCAGCCGG AAGGGCCGAG CGCAGAAGTG 
     4261 GTCCTGCAAC TTTATCCGCC TCCATCCAGT CTATTAATTG TTGCCGGGAA GCTAGAGTAA 
     4321 GTAGTTCGCC AGTTAATAGT TTGCGCAACG TTGTTGCCAT TGCTACAGGC ATCGTGGTGT 
     4381 CACGCTCGTC GTTTGGTATG GCTTCATTCA GCTCCGGTTC CCAACGATCA AGGCGAGTTA 
     4441 CATGATCCCC CATGTTGTGC AAAAAAGCGG TTAGCTCCTT CGGTCCTCCG ATCGTTGTCA 
     4501 GAAGTAAGTT GGCCGCAGTG TTATCACTCA TGGTTATGGC AGCACTGCAT AATTCTCTTA 
     4561 CTGTCATGCC ATCCGTAAGA TGCTTTTCTG TGACTGGTGA GTACTCAACC AAGTCATTCT 
     4621 GAGAATAGTG TATGCGGCGA CCGAGTTGCT CTTGCCCGGC GTCAATACGG GATAATACCG 
     4681 CGCCACATAG CAGAACTTTA AAAGTGCTCA TCATTGGAAA ACGTTCTTCG GGGCGAAAAC 
     4741 TCTCAAGGAT CTTACCGCTG TTGAGATCCA GTTCGATGTA ACCCACTCGT GCACCCAACT 
     4801 GATCTTCAGC ATCTTTTACT TTCACCAGCG TTTCTGGGTG AGCAAAAACA GGAAGGCAAA 
     4861 ATGCCGCAAA AAAGGGAATA AGGGCGACAC GGAAATGTTG AATACTCATA CTCTTCCTTT 
     4921 TTCAATATTA TTGAAGCATT TATCAGGGTT ATTGTCTCAT GAGCGGATAC ATATTTGAAT 
     4981 GTATTTAGAA AAATAAACAA ATAGGGGTTC CGCGCACATT TCCCCGAAAA GTGCCACCTG 
     5041 ACGTCTAAGA AACCATTATT ATCATGACAT TAACCTATAA AAATAGGCGT ATCACGAGGC 
     5101 CCTTTCGTCT CGCGCGTTTC GGTGATGACG GTGAAAACCT CTGACACATG CAGCTCCCGG 
     5161 AGACGGTCAC AGCTTGTCTG TAAGCGGATG CCGGGAGCAG ACAAGCCCGT CAGGGCGCGT 
     5221 CAGCGGGTGT TGGCGGGTGT CGGGGCTGGC TTAACTATGC GGCATCAGAG CAGATTGTAC 
     5281 TGAGAGTGCA CCATATGCGG TGTGAAATAC CGCACAGATG CGTAAGGAGA AAATACCGCA 
     5341 TCAGGCGCCA TTCGCCATTC AGGCTGCGCA ACTGTTGGGA AGGGCGATCG GTGCGGGCCT 
     5401 CTTCGCTATT ACGCCAGCTG GCGAAAGGGG GATGTGCTGC AAGGCGATTA AGTTGGGTAA 
     5461 CGCCAGGGTT TTCCCAGTCA CGACGTTGTA AAACGACGGC CAGTGCATGC GTTTAAACCA 
     5521 CGAAAAGTTC ACCATAACTT CGAATAAAGT CGCGGAAAAA AGTAAACAGC TATTGCTACT 
     5581 CAAATGAGGT TTGCAGAAGC TTGTTGAAGC ATGATGAAGC GTTCTAAACG CACTATTCAT 
     5641 CATTAAATAT TTAAAGCTCA TAAAATTGTA TTCAATTCCT ATTCTAAATG GCTTTTATTT 
     5701 CTATTACAAC TATTAGCTCT AAATCCATAT CCTCATAAGC AGCAATCAAT TCTATCTATA 
     5761 CTTTAAACCG CGGACCGTAT TTTGCTCGTT CCAGCCTTTC CACGTTTTTG TTATCTAAGC 
     5821 AACTTGGCAC ATTTCCCTAC TATACTACAA ACCGATACGT AAATACTTCC CTAAATAGCA 
     5881 TATGAATTAT TCAGTAATTT TTAAGGATCG AAACTGCACC TCAACTATTC GTTACTGTGG 
     5941 TTATGTTCTC ATGTATTGAT GCAAATCATG GGATATTTGC TCAAGACGAC GGTAAAATGA 
     6001 GCAAAAATGG CACGATCCTG AAAAGAGCAC TTTTCAAGAT TCGGGCTACA AAATGCAACA 
     6061 TAAAAAATGT TGTATTGTCA TCTCGAGAGG GTCTTGTATG TTTTATTCCT CTTATGATTA 
     6121 GTTCACATTA GTAAAACAGA TACGCAGTGT GCTCTTAATA AACAACTACT CCATAGCTTT 
     6181 ATTTGCATAA CAAAACTTTT AAGCACAAAC TTAAACAGGT GGAGTAATAG TTCGGCGGCG 
     6241 ACTCAAATTA CATTTGTTGG AAGAATCGAA TAGAAAATAA AAAAAAGTGT ATTATATTTG 
     6301 ACATTCAAAT  
//
