# Supplementary material for: The integration of tandem gene repeats via a bacterial type-II toxin-antitoxin-mediated gene amplification (ToxAmp) system and stability visualisation in Saccharomyces cerevisiae
Source: bioRxiv preprint, doi:10.1101/2024.01.30.578080, version 1 (2024-01-30)
Supplement: Supplementary Data 2 [file 578080_file03.zip › plasmid sequences/pToxEXP4CUP1p.gb]

LOCUS       In-Vivo\Anneal          6029 bp    DNA     circular     30-Jun-2023
FEATURES             Location/Qualifiers
     misc_feature    complement(1676..1748)
                     /label=ori
                     /note=origin of replication
     misc_feature    4961..5203
                     /label=CYC1t
                     /note=CYC1 terminator of S. cerevisiae
     misc_feature    1675..1769
                     /label=ori
                     /note=/SECDrawAs=Region
     misc_feature    complement(3540..3562)
                     /label=pGEX_3_primer
                     /note=misc_feature
     promoter        complement(3353..3381)
                     /label=AmpR_promoter
                     /note=/translation=MSIQHFRVALIPFFAAFCLPVFAHPETLVKVKDAEDQLGARVGY IELDLNSGKILESFRPEERFPMMSTFKVLLCGAVLSRIDAGQEQLGRRIHYSQNDLVE YSPVTEKHLTDGMTVRELCSAAITMSDNTAANLLLTTIGGPKELTAFLHNMGDHVTRL DRWEPELNEAIPNDERDTTMPVAMATTLRKLLTGELLTLASRQQLIDWMEADKVAGPL LRSALPAGWFIADKSGAGERGSRGIIAALGPDGKPSRIVVIYTTGSQATMDERNRQIA EIGASLIKHW*
     CDS             complement(2606..2614)
                     /label=Linker(CDS)
                     /note=CDS
     CDS             complement(4524..4532)
                     /label=Linker(CDS)(CDS)
                     /note=CDS
     misc_feature    complement(1692..2280)
                     /label=rep
                     /note=misc_feature
     misc_feature    complement(3761..3904)
                     /label=lacZ_a
                     /note=/translation=MTMITPSAQLTLTKGNKSWSSTAVAAALELVDPPGCRNSISSLS IPSTSRGGPVPNSPYSESYYARSLAVVLQRRDWENPGVTQLNRLAAHPPFASWRNSEE ARTDRPSQQLRSLNGEWRDAPCSGALSAAGVVVTRSVTATLASALAPAPFAFFPSFLA TFAGFPRQALNRGLPLGFRFSALRHLDPKKLD*
     misc_feature    3875..3897
                     /label=M13_pUC_fwd_primer
                     /note=/translation=MTMITPSAQLTLTKGNKSWSSTAVAAALELVDPPGCRNSISSLS IPSTSRGGPVPNSPYSESYYARSLAVVLQRRDWENPGVTQLNRLAAHPPFASWRNSEE ARTDRPSQQLRSLNGEWRDAPCSGALSAAGVVVTRSVTATLASALAPAPFAFFPSFLA TFAGFPRQALNRGLPLGFRFSALRHLDPKKLD*
     promoter        3890..3906
                     /label=M13_forward20_primer
                     /note=/translation=MTMITPSAQLTLTKGNKSWSSTAVAAALELVDPPGCRNSISSLS IPSTSRGGPVPNSPYSESYYARSLAVVLQRRDWENPGVTQLNRLAAHPPFASWRNSEE ARTDRPSQQLRSLNGEWRDAPCSGALSAAGVVVTRSVTATLASALAPAPFAFFPSFLA TFAGFPRQALNRGLPLGFRFSALRHLDPKKLD*
     promoter        complement(1286..1304)
                     /label=M13_reverse_primer
                     /note=/translation=MTMITPSAQLTLTKGNKSWSSTAVAAALELVDPPGCRNSISSLS IPSTSRGGPVPNSPYSESYYARSLAVVLQRRDWENPGVTQLNRLAAHPPFASWRNSEE ARTDRPSQQLRSLNGEWRDAPCSGALSAAGVVVTRSVTATLASALAPAPFAFFPSFLA TFAGFPRQALNRGLPLGFRFSALRHLDPKKLD*
     misc_feature    complement(1303..1325)
                     /label=M13_pUC_rev_primer
                     /note=/translation=MTMITPSAQLTLTKGNKSWSSTAVAAALELVDPPGCRNSISSLS IPSTSRGGPVPNSPYSESYYARSLAVVLQRRDWENPGVTQLNRLAAHPPFASWRNSEE ARTDRPSQQLRSLNGEWRDAPCSGALSAAGVVVTRSVTATLASALAPAPFAFFPSFLA TFAGFPRQALNRGLPLGFRFSALRHLDPKKLD*
     misc_feature    1116..1266
                     /label=HO(1828, 1979)
                     /note=misc_feature
     terminator      808..1107
                     /label=TPI1 terminator
                     /note=terminator
     CDS             complement(2451..3381)
                     /label=bla
                     /note=CDS
     misc_feature    5225..5254
                     /label=I-SceI
                     /note=misc_feature
     promoter        5555..6018
                     /label=CUP1 promoter
                     /note=promoter
     CDS             complement(2606..2614)
                     /label=Linker(CDS)(CDS)(CDS)
                     /note=CDS
     CDS             complement(4524..4532)
                     /label=Linker(CDS)(CDS)(CDS)
                     /note=CDS
     misc_feature    5233..5250
                     /label=I-SceI site
                     /note=misc_feature
     CDS             complement(4524..4532)
                     /label=Linker(CDS)(CDS)
                     /note=CDS
     CDS             complement(2606..2614)
                     /label=Linker(CDS)(CDS)(CDS)
                     /note=CDS
     CDS             5261..5545
                     /label=YrhB
                     /note=CDS
     CDS             3925..4953
                     /label=hph
                     /note=hygromycin B resistance
     misc_feature    125..635
                     /label=RPL28 intron
                     /note=misc_feature
     rep_origin      1676..1748
                     /label=AAG34515.1
                     /note=rep_origin
     CDS             complement(2606..2614)
                     /label=Linker(CDS)(CDS)(CDS)
                     /note=CDS
     CDS             complement(4524..4532)
                     /label=Linker(CDS)(CDS)(CDS)
                     /note=CDS
     CDS             complement(2606..2614)
                     /label=Linker(CDS)(CDS)(CDS)
                     /note=CDS
     CDS             complement(4524..4532)
                     /label=Linker(CDS)(CDS)(CDS)
                     /note=CDS
     CDS             complement(2606..2614)
                     /label=Linker(CDS)(CDS)(CDS)
                     /note=CDS
     CDS             complement(4524..4532)
                     /label=Linker(CDS)(CDS)(CDS)
                     /note=CDS
     misc_feature    2451..3311
                     /label=bla
                     /note=misc_feature
     CDS             1..124
                     /label=RelE-E1
                     /note=CDS
     CDS             636..799
                     /label=RelE-E2
                     /note=CDS
     Primer          5225..5248
                     /label=PGGFPaa
                     /note=Primer
     Primer          complement(5229..5254)
                     /label=PGKana
                     /note=Primer
     Primer          complement(3889..3907)
                     /label=pUC19a1
                     /note=Primer
     Primer          5261..5285
                     /label=P13HD7YrhBs
                     /note=Primer
     Primer          complement(5529..5545)
                     /label=P13HD7YrhBa
                     /note=Primer
     Primer          5261..5285
                     /label=PQR2YrhBs
                     /note=Primer
     Primer          5261..5285
                     /label=PToxAmpYrhBs
                     /note=Primer
     Primer          complement(5529..5545)
                     /label=PToxAmpYrhBa
                     /note=Primer
     Primer          5261..5285
                     /label=PToxEXPYrhBs
                     /note=Primer
     Primer          complement(5529..5545)
                     /label=PToxEXPYrhBa
                     /note=Primer
     Primer          complement(5529..5545)
                     /label=PToxEXP2Yrhba
                     /note=Primer
     Primer          complement(5229..5254)
                     /label=PGFPKanaR
                     /note=Primer
     Primer          complement(3889..3907)
                     /label=PGFPPUC19a
                     /note=Primer
     Primer          complement(5204..5224)
                     /label=PGFPblea
                     /note=Primer
     Primer          808..837
                     /label=PRP4TPI1ts
                     /note=Primer
     Primer          complement(1080..1107)
                     /label=PRP4TPI1a
                     /note=Primer
     Primer          complement(6027..34)
                     /label=PToxEXPa
                     /note=Primer
     Primer          775..803
                     /label=PtoxEXPs
                     /note=Primer
BASE COUNT     1586 a      1374 c      1439 g      1630 t 
ORIGIN
        1 ATGGCGTATT TTCTGGATTT TGACGAGCGG GCACTAAAGG AATGGCGAAA GCTGGGCTCG 
       61 ACGGTACGTG AACAGTTGAA AAAGAAGCTG GTTGAAGTAC TTGAGTCACC CCGGATTGAA 
      121 GCAAGTATGT AGTTCCATTT GGAAGAGGGA ATGAAAGAAC CAAGACGGTG ACTTTTTTTT 
      181 TAGTGTTGTG CAACCAATAT GTCGTGTGTA TATCATGGTA CAGGAGAATG TCAATCAGCT 
      241 AAGTGTACTC AACATATTTC TTTGTGTTTT GATTGCGAAC TTTGTATTAC CATCTCACTG 
      301 TTGAGACGGC TTATTTGAGG TAATAGCTCG AGTAAATGTA CTCTTCCATC GCAAACTGAG 
      361 CAAAAAGAAA GTGTGCATAG CCTTTGTCAT ACTTCTCCTT TATTATACCA TGATATTCAG 
      421 AACAGTCATA CTGTCTACTC ATTTTACGGC TATAAAAGGT AACTTTCATT TAGATTATGG 
      481 AAAGCACTAA TTATCGCTGT ATCAAATGGT TGTAGAGAGC GCAATTATGA AAAAGAGTTA 
      541 CCACGTTTCT TTTGTTTCGA TAAAATGTCC AGTTGAAAAC CTGTTTTACT AACGATTTAA 
      601 AAATTGTATT TCATTACAAT ATTTTTTTTG TACAGACAAG CTCCGTGGTA TGCCTGATTG 
      661 TTACAAGATT AAGCTCCGGT CTTCAGGCTA TCGCCTTGTA TACCAGGTTA TAGACGAGAA 
      721 AGTTGTCGTT TTCGTGATTT CTGTTGGGAA AAGAGAACGC TCGGAAGTAT ATAGCGAGGC 
      781 GGTCAAACGC ATTCTCTGAC CTGCAGGGAT TAATATAATT ATATAAAAAT ATTATCTTCT 
      841 TTTCTTTATA TCTAGTGTTA TGTAAAATAA ATTGATGACT ACGGAAAGCT TTTTTATATT 
      901 GTTTCTTTTT CATTCTGAGC CACTTAAATT TCGTGAATGT TCTTGTAAGG GACGGTAGAT 
      961 TTACAAGTGA TACAACAAAA AGCAAGGCGC TTTTTCTAAT AAAAAGAAGA AAAGCATTTA 
     1021 ACAATTGAAC ACCTCTATAT CAACGAAGAA TATTACTTTG TCTCTAAATC CTTGTAAAAT 
     1081 GTGTACGATC TCTATATGGG TTACTCAGCG GCCGCCCATT TTTAGACTTT TTCTTAACTA 
     1141 GAATGCTGGA GTAGAAATAC GCCATCTCAA GATACAAAAA GCGTTACCGG CACTGATTTG 
     1201 TTTCAACCAG TATATAGATT ATTATTGGGT CTTGATCAAC TTTCCTCAGA CATATCAGTA 
     1261 ACAGTTTAAA CGCATGCGGC GTAATCATGG TCATAGCTGT TTCCTGTGTG AAATTGTTAT 
     1321 CCGCTCACAA TTCCACACAA CATACGAGCC GGAAGCATAA AGTGTAAAGC CTGGGGTGCC 
     1381 TAATGAGTGA GCTAACTCAC ATTAATTGCG TTGCGCTCAC TGCCCGCTTT CCAGTCGGGA 
     1441 AACCTGTCGT GCCAGCTGCA TTAATGAATC GGCCAACGCG CGGGGAGAGG CGGTTTGCGT 
     1501 ATTGGGCGCT CTTCCGCTTC CTCGCTCACT GACTCGCTGC GCTCGGTCGT TCGGCTGCGG 
     1561 CGAGCGGTAT CAGCTCACTC AAAGGCGGTA ATACGGTTAT CCACAGAATC AGGGGATAAC 
     1621 GCAGGAAAGA ACATGTGAGC AAAAGGCCAG CAAAAGGCCA GGAACCGTAA AAAGGCCGCG 
     1681 TTGCTGGCGT TTTTCCATAG GCTCCGCCCC CCTGACGAGC ATCACAAAAA TCGACGCTCA 
     1741 AGTCAGAGGT GGCGAAACCC GACAGGACTA TAAAGATACC AGGCGTTTCC CCCTGGAAGC 
     1801 TCCCTCGTGC GCTCTCCTGT TCCGACCCTG CCGCTTACCG GATACCTGTC CGCCTTTCTC 
     1861 CCTTCGGGAA GCGTGGCGCT TTCTCATAGC TCACGCTGTA GGTATCTCAG TTCGGTGTAG 
     1921 GTCGTTCGCT CCAAGCTGGG CTGTGTGCAC GAACCCCCCG TTCAGCCCGA CCGCTGCGCC 
     1981 TTATCCGGTA ACTATCGTCT TGAGTCCAAC CCGGTAAGAC ACGACTTATC GCCACTGGCA 
     2041 GCAGCCACTG GTAACAGGAT TAGCAGAGCG AGGTATGTAG GCGGTGCTAC AGAGTTCTTG 
     2101 AAGTGGTGGC CTAACTACGG CTACACTAGA AGAACAGTAT TTGGTATCTG CGCTCTGCTG 
     2161 AAGCCAGTTA CCTTCGGAAA AAGAGTTGGT AGCTCTTGAT CCGGCAAACA AACCACCGCT 
     2221 GGTAGCGGTG GTTTTTTTGT TTGCAAGCAG CAGATTACGC GCAGAAAAAA AGGATCTCAA 
     2281 GAAGATCCTT TGATCTTTTC TACGGGGTCT GACGCTCAGT GGAACGAAAA CTCACGTTAA 
     2341 GGGATTTTGG TCATGAGATT ATCAAAAAGG ATCTTCACCT AGATCCTTTT AAATTAAAAA 
     2401 TGAAGTTTTA AATCAATCTA AAGTATATAT GAGTAAACTT GGTCTGACAG TTACCAATGC 
     2461 TTAATCAGTG AGGCACCTAT CTCAGCGATC TGTCTATTTC GTTCATCCAT AGTTGCCTGA 
     2521 CTCCCCGTCG TGTAGATAAC TACGATACGG GAGGGCTTAC CATCTGGCCC CAGTGCTGCA 
     2581 ATGATACCGC GAGACCCACG CTCACCGGCT CCAGATTTAT CAGCAATAAA CCAGCCAGCC 
     2641 GGAAGGGCCG AGCGCAGAAG TGGTCCTGCA ACTTTATCCG CCTCCATCCA GTCTATTAAT 
     2701 TGTTGCCGGG AAGCTAGAGT AAGTAGTTCG CCAGTTAATA GTTTGCGCAA CGTTGTTGCC 
     2761 ATTGCTACAG GCATCGTGGT GTCACGCTCG TCGTTTGGTA TGGCTTCATT CAGCTCCGGT 
     2821 TCCCAACGAT CAAGGCGAGT TACATGATCC CCCATGTTGT GCAAAAAAGC GGTTAGCTCC 
     2881 TTCGGTCCTC CGATCGTTGT CAGAAGTAAG TTGGCCGCAG TGTTATCACT CATGGTTATG 
     2941 GCAGCACTGC ATAATTCTCT TACTGTCATG CCATCCGTAA GATGCTTTTC TGTGACTGGT 
     3001 GAGTACTCAA CCAAGTCATT CTGAGAATAG TGTATGCGGC GACCGAGTTG CTCTTGCCCG 
     3061 GCGTCAATAC GGGATAATAC CGCGCCACAT AGCAGAACTT TAAAAGTGCT CATCATTGGA 
     3121 AAACGTTCTT CGGGGCGAAA ACTCTCAAGG ATCTTACCGC TGTTGAGATC CAGTTCGATG 
     3181 TAACCCACTC GTGCACCCAA CTGATCTTCA GCATCTTTTA CTTTCACCAG CGTTTCTGGG 
     3241 TGAGCAAAAA CAGGAAGGCA AAATGCCGCA AAAAAGGGAA TAAGGGCGAC ACGGAAATGT 
     3301 TGAATACTCA TACTCTTCCT TTTTCAATAT TATTGAAGCA TTTATCAGGG TTATTGTCTC 
     3361 ATGAGCGGAT ACATATTTGA ATGTATTTAG AAAAATAAAC AAATAGGGGT TCCGCGCACA 
     3421 TTTCCCCGAA AAGTGCCACC TGACGTCTAA GAAACCATTA TTATCATGAC ATTAACCTAT 
     3481 AAAAATAGGC GTATCACGAG GCCCTTTCGT CTCGCGCGTT TCGGTGATGA CGGTGAAAAC 
     3541 CTCTGACACA TGCAGCTCCC GGAGACGGTC ACAGCTTGTC TGTAAGCGGA TGCCGGGAGC 
     3601 AGACAAGCCC GTCAGGGCGC GTCAGCGGGT GTTGGCGGGT GTCGGGGCTG GCTTAACTAT 
     3661 GCGGCATCAG AGCAGATTGT ACTGAGAGTG CACCATATGC GGTGTGAAAT ACCGCACAGA 
     3721 TGCGTAAGGA GAAAATACCG CATCAGGCGC CATTCGCCAT TCAGGCTGCG CAACTGTTGG 
     3781 GAAGGGCGAT CGGTGCGGGC CTCTTCGCTA TTACGCCAGC TGGCGAAAGG GGGATGTGCT 
     3841 GCAAGGCGAT TAAGTTGGGT AACGCCAGGG TTTTCCCAGT CACGACGTTG TAAAACGACG 
     3901 GCCAGTGCAT GCGTTTAAAC AACCATGGGT AAAAAGCCTG AACTCACCGC GACGTCTGTC 
     3961 GAGAAGTTTC TGATCGAAAA GTTCGACAGC GTCTCCGACC TGATGCAGCT CTCGGAGGGC 
     4021 GAAGAATCTC GTGCTTTCAG CTTCGATGTA GGAGGGCGTG GATATGTCCT GCGGGTAAAT 
     4081 AGCTGCGCCG ATGGTTTCTA CAAAGATCGT TATGTTTATC GGCACTTTGC ATCGGCCGCG 
     4141 CTCCCGATTC CGGAAGTGCT TGACATTGGG GAATTCAGCG AGAGCCTGAC CTATTGCATC 
     4201 TCCCGCCGTG CACAGGGTGT CACGTTGCAA GACCTGCCTG AAACCGAACT GCCCGCTGTT 
     4261 CTGCAGCCGG TCGCGGAGGC CATGGATGCG ATCGCTGCGG CCGATCTTAG CCAGACGAGC 
     4321 GGGTTCGGCC CATTCGGACC GCAAGGAATC GGTCAATACA CTACATGGCG TGATTTCATA 
     4381 TGCGCGATTG CTGATCCCCA TGTGTATCAC TGGCAAACTG TGATGGACGA CACCGTCAGT 
     4441 GCGTCCGTCG CGCAGGCTCT CGATGAGCTG ATGCTTTGGG CCGAGGACTG CCCCGAAGTC 
     4501 CGGCACCTCG TGCACGCGGA TTTCGGCTCC AACAATGTCC TGACGGACAA TGGCCGCATA 
     4561 ACAGCGGTCA TTGACTGGAG CGAGGCGATG TTCGGGGATT CCCAATACGA GGTCGCCAAC 
     4621 ATCTTCTTCT GGAGGCCGTG GTTGGCTTGT ATGGAGCAGC AGACGCGCTA CTTCGAGCGG 
     4681 AGGCATCCGG AGCTTGCAGG ATCGCCGCGG CTCCGGGCGT ATATGCTCCG CATTGGTCTT 
     4741 GACCAACTCT ATCAGAGCTT GGTTGACGGC AATTTCGATG ATGCAGCTTG GGCGCAGGGT 
     4801 CGATGCGACG CAATCGTCCG ATCCGGAGCC GGGACTGTCG GGCGTACACA AATCGCCCGC 
     4861 AGAAGCGCGG CCGTCTGGAC CGATGGCTGT GTAGAAGTAC TCGCCGATAG TGGAAACCGA 
     4921 CGCCCCAGCA CTCGTCCGAG GGCAAAGGAA TAATCTCGAG TCATGTAATT AGTTATGTCA 
     4981 CGCTTACATT CACGCCCTCC CCCCACATCC GCTCTAACCG AAAAGGAAGG AGTTAGACAA 
     5041 CCTGAAGTCT AGGTCCCTAT TTATTTTTTT ATAGTTATGT TAGTATTAAG AACGTTATTT 
     5101 ATATTTCAAA TTTTTCTTTT TTTTCTGTAC AGACGCGTGT ACGCATGTAA CATTATACTG 
     5161 AAAACCTTGC TTGAGAAGGT TTTGGGACGC TCGAAGGCTT TAACGAGCTC TCGAGAACCC 
     5221 TTAAAGTTAC GCTAGGGATA ACAGGGTAAT ATAGTCTAGA ATGATTACTT ATCACGACGC 
     5281 ATTCGCGAAA GCGAACCATT ACCTTGATGA TGCAGATCTC CCGGTCGTCA TTACTCTACA 
     5341 TGGACGCTTT AGCCAGGGCT GGTATTTCTG TTTCGAAGCA CGAGAATTTC TCGAAACTGG 
     5401 AGATGAGGCC GCGCGCTTAG CTGGTAACGC ACCTTTTATT ATTGATAAAG ACAGTGGTGA 
     5461 AATTCATTCT CTGGGAACGG CAAAACCGCT GGAAGAATAT CTACAGGATT ACGAAATAAA 
     5521 AAAGGCTACC TTCGGCTTGC CCTGAGGGCC CGGGTAAGCC GATCCCATTA CCGACATTTG 
     5581 GGCGCTATAC GTGCATATGT TCATGTATGT ATCTGTATTT AAAACACTTT TGTATTATTT 
     5641 TTCCTCATAT ATGTGTATAG GTTTATACGG ATGATTTAAT TATTACTTCA CCACCCTTTA 
     5701 TTTCAGGCTG ATATCTTAGC CTTGTTACTA GTTAGAAAAA GACATTTTTG CTGTCAGTCA 
     5761 CTGTCAAGAG ATTCTTTTGC TGGCATTTCT TCTAGAAGCA AAAAGAGCGA TGCGTCTTTT 
     5821 CCGCTGAACC GTTCCAGCAA AAAAGACTAC CAACGCAATA TGGATTGTCA GAATCATATA 
     5881 AAAGAGAAGC AAATAACTCC TTGTCTTGTA TCAATTGCAT TATAATATCT TCTTGTTAGT 
     5941 GCAATATCAT ATAGAAGTCA TCGAAATAGA TATTAAGAAA AACAAACTGT ACAATCAATC 
     6001 AATCAATCAT CACATAAAAC TAGTGCAAA 
//
