# Supplementary material for: The integration of tandem gene repeats via a bacterial type-II toxin-antitoxin-mediated gene amplification (ToxAmp) system and stability visualisation in Saccharomyces cerevisiae
Source: bioRxiv preprint, doi:10.1101/2024.01.30.578080, version 1 (2024-01-30)
Supplement: Supplementary Data 2 [file 578080_file03.zip › plasmid sequences/pToxEXP4GAL1.gb]

LOCUS       In-Vivo\Anneal          6232 bp    DNA     circular     10-Dec-2023
FEATURES             Location/Qualifiers
     misc_feature    complement(2373..2445)
                     /label=ori
                     /note=origin of replication
     misc_feature    5658..5900
                     /label=CYC1t
                     /note=CYC1 terminator of S. cerevisiae
     misc_feature    2372..2466
                     /label=ori
                     /note=/SECDrawAs=Region
     misc_feature    complement(4237..4259)
                     /label=pGEX_3_primer
                     /note=misc_feature
     promoter        complement(4050..4078)
                     /label=AmpR_promoter
                     /note=/translation=MSIQHFRVALIPFFAAFCLPVFAHPETLVKVKDAEDQLGARVGY IELDLNSGKILESFRPEERFPMMSTFKVLLCGAVLSRIDAGQEQLGRRIHYSQNDLVE YSPVTEKHLTDGMTVRELCSAAITMSDNTAANLLLTTIGGPKELTAFLHNMGDHVTRL DRWEPELNEAIPNDERDTTMPVAMATTLRKLLTGELLTLASRQQLIDWMEADKVAGPL LRSALPAGWFIADKSGAGERGSRGIIAALGPDGKPSRIVVIYTTGSQATMDERNRQIA EIGASLIKHW*
     CDS             complement(3303..3311)
                     /label=Linker(CDS)
                     /note=CDS
     CDS             complement(5221..5229)
                     /label=Linker(CDS)(CDS)
                     /note=CDS
     misc_feature    complement(2389..2977)
                     /label=rep
                     /note=misc_feature
     misc_feature    complement(4458..4601)
                     /label=lacZ_a
                     /note=/translation=MTMITPSAQLTLTKGNKSWSSTAVAAALELVDPPGCRNSISSLS IPSTSRGGPVPNSPYSESYYARSLAVVLQRRDWENPGVTQLNRLAAHPPFASWRNSEE ARTDRPSQQLRSLNGEWRDAPCSGALSAAGVVVTRSVTATLASALAPAPFAFFPSFLA TFAGFPRQALNRGLPLGFRFSALRHLDPKKLD*
     misc_feature    4572..4594
                     /label=M13_pUC_fwd_primer
                     /note=/translation=MTMITPSAQLTLTKGNKSWSSTAVAAALELVDPPGCRNSISSLS IPSTSRGGPVPNSPYSESYYARSLAVVLQRRDWENPGVTQLNRLAAHPPFASWRNSEE ARTDRPSQQLRSLNGEWRDAPCSGALSAAGVVVTRSVTATLASALAPAPFAFFPSFLA TFAGFPRQALNRGLPLGFRFSALRHLDPKKLD*
     promoter        4587..4603
                     /label=M13_forward20_primer
                     /note=/translation=MTMITPSAQLTLTKGNKSWSSTAVAAALELVDPPGCRNSISSLS IPSTSRGGPVPNSPYSESYYARSLAVVLQRRDWENPGVTQLNRLAAHPPFASWRNSEE ARTDRPSQQLRSLNGEWRDAPCSGALSAAGVVVTRSVTATLASALAPAPFAFFPSFLA TFAGFPRQALNRGLPLGFRFSALRHLDPKKLD*
     promoter        complement(1983..2001)
                     /label=M13_reverse_primer
                     /note=/translation=MTMITPSAQLTLTKGNKSWSSTAVAAALELVDPPGCRNSISSLS IPSTSRGGPVPNSPYSESYYARSLAVVLQRRDWENPGVTQLNRLAAHPPFASWRNSEE ARTDRPSQQLRSLNGEWRDAPCSGALSAAGVVVTRSVTATLASALAPAPFAFFPSFLA TFAGFPRQALNRGLPLGFRFSALRHLDPKKLD*
     misc_feature    complement(2000..2022)
                     /label=M13_pUC_rev_primer
                     /note=/translation=MTMITPSAQLTLTKGNKSWSSTAVAAALELVDPPGCRNSISSLS IPSTSRGGPVPNSPYSESYYARSLAVVLQRRDWENPGVTQLNRLAAHPPFASWRNSEE ARTDRPSQQLRSLNGEWRDAPCSGALSAAGVVVTRSVTATLASALAPAPFAFFPSFLA TFAGFPRQALNRGLPLGFRFSALRHLDPKKLD*
     misc_feature    1813..1963
                     /label=HO(1828, 1979)
                     /note=misc_feature
     terminator      1505..1804
                     /label=TPI1 terminator
                     /note=terminator
     CDS             complement(3148..4078)
                     /label=bla
                     /note=CDS
     misc_feature    5922..5951
                     /label=I-SceI
                     /note=misc_feature
     CDS             complement(3303..3311)
                     /label=Linker(CDS)(CDS)(CDS)
                     /note=CDS
     CDS             complement(5221..5229)
                     /label=Linker(CDS)(CDS)(CDS)
                     /note=CDS
     misc_feature    5930..5947
                     /label=I-SceI site
                     /note=misc_feature
     CDS             complement(5221..5229)
                     /label=Linker(CDS)(CDS)
                     /note=CDS
     CDS             complement(3303..3311)
                     /label=Linker(CDS)(CDS)(CDS)
                     /note=CDS
     CDS             5958..10
                     /label=YrhB
                     /note=CDS
     CDS             4622..5650
                     /label=hph
                     /note=hygromycin B resistance
     misc_feature    822..1332
                     /label=RPL28 intron
                     /note=misc_feature
     rep_origin      2373..2445
                     /label=AAG34515.1
                     /note=rep_origin
     CDS             complement(3303..3311)
                     /label=Linker(CDS)(CDS)(CDS)
                     /note=CDS
     CDS             complement(5221..5229)
                     /label=Linker(CDS)(CDS)(CDS)
                     /note=CDS
     CDS             complement(3303..3311)
                     /label=Linker(CDS)(CDS)(CDS)
                     /note=CDS
     CDS             complement(5221..5229)
                     /label=Linker(CDS)(CDS)(CDS)
                     /note=CDS
     CDS             complement(3303..3311)
                     /label=Linker(CDS)(CDS)(CDS)
                     /note=CDS
     CDS             complement(5221..5229)
                     /label=Linker(CDS)(CDS)(CDS)
                     /note=CDS
     misc_feature    3148..4008
                     /label=bla
                     /note=misc_feature
     promoter        20..687
                     /label=GAL1 promoter
                     /note=promoter
     CDS             698..821
                     /label=RelE-E1
                     /note=CDS
     CDS             complement(3303..3311)
                     /label=Linker(CDS)(CDS)(CDS)
                     /note=CDS
     CDS             complement(5221..5229)
                     /label=Linker(CDS)(CDS)(CDS)
                     /note=CDS
     promoter        complement(20..285)
                     /label=GAL10 promoter
                     /note=promoter
     Primer          5922..5945
                     /label=PGGFPaa
                     /note=Primer
     Primer          complement(5926..5951)
                     /label=PGKana
                     /note=Primer
     Primer          complement(4586..4604)
                     /label=pUC19a1
                     /note=Primer
     Primer          5958..5982
                     /label=P13HD7YrhBs
                     /note=Primer
     Primer          complement(6226..10)
                     /label=P13HD7YrhBa
                     /note=Primer
     Primer          5958..5982
                     /label=PQR2YrhBs
                     /note=Primer
     Primer          5958..5982
                     /label=PToxAmpYrhBs
                     /note=Primer
     Primer          complement(6226..10)
                     /label=PToxAmpYrhBa
                     /note=Primer
     Primer          5958..5982
                     /label=PToxEXPYrhBs
                     /note=Primer
     Primer          complement(6226..10)
                     /label=PToxEXPYrhBa
                     /note=Primer
     Primer          complement(6226..10)
                     /label=PToxEXP2Yrhba
                     /note=Primer
     Primer          complement(5926..5951)
                     /label=PGFPKanaR
                     /note=Primer
     Primer          complement(4586..4604)
                     /label=PGFPPUC19a
                     /note=Primer
     Primer          complement(5901..5921)
                     /label=PGFPblea
                     /note=Primer
     Primer          1505..1534
                     /label=PRP4TPI1ts
                     /note=Primer
     Primer          complement(1777..1804)
                     /label=PRP4TPI1a
                     /note=Primer
     Primer          20..49
                     /label=PTOXEXPGAL1ps
                     /note=Primer
     Primer          complement(658..687)
                     /label=PTOXEXPGAL1pa
                     /note=Primer
     Primer          complement(695..731)
                     /label=PToxEXPa
                     /note=Primer
     Primer          1472..1500
                     /label=PtoxEXPs
                     /note=Primer
     Primer          complement(658..687)
                     /label=PLOCKGAL1/10ps
                     /note=Primer
     Primer          20..49
                     /label=PLOCKGAL1/10pa
                     /note=Primer
BASE COUNT     1652 a      1424 c      1474 g      1682 t 
ORIGIN
        1 CTTGCCCTGA GGGCCCGGGT TATATTGAAT TTTCAAAAAT TCTTACTTTT TTTTTGGATG 
       61 GACGCAAAGA AGTTTAATAA TCATATTACA TGGCATTACC ACCATATACA TATCCATATC 
      121 TAATCTTACT TATATGTTGT GGAAATGTAA AGAGCCCCAT TATCTTAGCC TAAAAAAACC 
      181 TTCTCTTTGG AACTTTCAGT AATACGCTTA ACTGCTCATT GCTATATTGA AGTACGGATT 
      241 AGAAGCCGCC GAGCGGGCGA CAGCCCTCCG ACGGAAGACT CTCCTCCGTG CGTCCTCGTC 
      301 TTCACCGGTC GCGTTCCTGA AACGCAGATG TGCCTCGCGC CGCACTGCTC CGAACAATAA 
      361 AGATTCTACA ATACTAGCTT TTATGGTTAT GAAGAGGAAA AATTGGCAGT AACCTGGCCC 
      421 CACAAACCTT CAAATTAACG AATCAAATTA ACAACCATAG GATGATAATG CGATTAGTTT 
      481 TTTAGCCTTA TTTCTGGGGT AATTAATCAG CGAAGCGATG ATTTTTGATC TATTAACAGA 
      541 TATATAAATG GAAAAGCTGC ATAACCACTT TAACTAATAC TTTCAACATT TTCAGTTTGT 
      601 ATTACTTCTT ATTCAAATGT CATAAAAGTA TCAACAAAAA ATTGTTAATA TACCTCTATA 
      661 CTTTAACGTC AAGGAGAAAA AACTATACTA GTGCAAAATG GCGTATTTTC TGGATTTTGA 
      721 CGAGCGGGCA CTAAAGGAAT GGCGAAAGCT GGGCTCGACG GTACGTGAAC AGTTGAAAAA 
      781 GAAGCTGGTT GAAGTACTTG AGTCACCCCG GATTGAAGCA AGTATGTAGT TCCATTTGGA 
      841 AGAGGGAATG AAAGAACCAA GACGGTGACT TTTTTTTTAG TGTTGTGCAA CCAATATGTC 
      901 GTGTGTATAT CATGGTACAG GAGAATGTCA ATCAGCTAAG TGTACTCAAC ATATTTCTTT 
      961 GTGTTTTGAT TGCGAACTTT GTATTACCAT CTCACTGTTG AGACGGCTTA TTTGAGGTAA 
     1021 TAGCTCGAGT AAATGTACTC TTCCATCGCA AACTGAGCAA AAAGAAAGTG TGCATAGCCT 
     1081 TTGTCATACT TCTCCTTTAT TATACCATGA TATTCAGAAC AGTCATACTG TCTACTCATT 
     1141 TTACGGCTAT AAAAGGTAAC TTTCATTTAG ATTATGGAAA GCACTAATTA TCGCTGTATC 
     1201 AAATGGTTGT AGAGAGCGCA ATTATGAAAA AGAGTTACCA CGTTTCTTTT GTTTCGATAA 
     1261 AATGTCCAGT TGAAAACCTG TTTTACTAAC GATTTAAAAA TTGTATTTCA TTACAATATT 
     1321 TTTTTTGTAC AGACAAGCTC CGTGGTATGC CTGATTGTTA CAAGATTAAG CTCCGGTCTT 
     1381 CAGGCTATCG CCTTGTATAC CAGGTTATAG ACGAGAAAGT TGTCGTTTTC GTGATTTCTG 
     1441 TTGGGAAAAG AGAACGCTCG GAAGTATATA GCGAGGCGGT CAAACGCATT CTCTGACCTG 
     1501 CAGGGATTAA TATAATTATA TAAAAATATT ATCTTCTTTT CTTTATATCT AGTGTTATGT 
     1561 AAAATAAATT GATGACTACG GAAAGCTTTT TTATATTGTT TCTTTTTCAT TCTGAGCCAC 
     1621 TTAAATTTCG TGAATGTTCT TGTAAGGGAC GGTAGATTTA CAAGTGATAC AACAAAAAGC 
     1681 AAGGCGCTTT TTCTAATAAA AAGAAGAAAA GCATTTAACA ATTGAACACC TCTATATCAA 
     1741 CGAAGAATAT TACTTTGTCT CTAAATCCTT GTAAAATGTG TACGATCTCT ATATGGGTTA 
     1801 CTCAGCGGCC GCCCATTTTT AGACTTTTTC TTAACTAGAA TGCTGGAGTA GAAATACGCC 
     1861 ATCTCAAGAT ACAAAAAGCG TTACCGGCAC TGATTTGTTT CAACCAGTAT ATAGATTATT 
     1921 ATTGGGTCTT GATCAACTTT CCTCAGACAT ATCAGTAACA GTTTAAACGC ATGCGGCGTA 
     1981 ATCATGGTCA TAGCTGTTTC CTGTGTGAAA TTGTTATCCG CTCACAATTC CACACAACAT 
     2041 ACGAGCCGGA AGCATAAAGT GTAAAGCCTG GGGTGCCTAA TGAGTGAGCT AACTCACATT 
     2101 AATTGCGTTG CGCTCACTGC CCGCTTTCCA GTCGGGAAAC CTGTCGTGCC AGCTGCATTA 
     2161 ATGAATCGGC CAACGCGCGG GGAGAGGCGG TTTGCGTATT GGGCGCTCTT CCGCTTCCTC 
     2221 GCTCACTGAC TCGCTGCGCT CGGTCGTTCG GCTGCGGCGA GCGGTATCAG CTCACTCAAA 
     2281 GGCGGTAATA CGGTTATCCA CAGAATCAGG GGATAACGCA GGAAAGAACA TGTGAGCAAA 
     2341 AGGCCAGCAA AAGGCCAGGA ACCGTAAAAA GGCCGCGTTG CTGGCGTTTT TCCATAGGCT 
     2401 CCGCCCCCCT GACGAGCATC ACAAAAATCG ACGCTCAAGT CAGAGGTGGC GAAACCCGAC 
     2461 AGGACTATAA AGATACCAGG CGTTTCCCCC TGGAAGCTCC CTCGTGCGCT CTCCTGTTCC 
     2521 GACCCTGCCG CTTACCGGAT ACCTGTCCGC CTTTCTCCCT TCGGGAAGCG TGGCGCTTTC 
     2581 TCATAGCTCA CGCTGTAGGT ATCTCAGTTC GGTGTAGGTC GTTCGCTCCA AGCTGGGCTG 
     2641 TGTGCACGAA CCCCCCGTTC AGCCCGACCG CTGCGCCTTA TCCGGTAACT ATCGTCTTGA 
     2701 GTCCAACCCG GTAAGACACG ACTTATCGCC ACTGGCAGCA GCCACTGGTA ACAGGATTAG 
     2761 CAGAGCGAGG TATGTAGGCG GTGCTACAGA GTTCTTGAAG TGGTGGCCTA ACTACGGCTA 
     2821 CACTAGAAGA ACAGTATTTG GTATCTGCGC TCTGCTGAAG CCAGTTACCT TCGGAAAAAG 
     2881 AGTTGGTAGC TCTTGATCCG GCAAACAAAC CACCGCTGGT AGCGGTGGTT TTTTTGTTTG 
     2941 CAAGCAGCAG ATTACGCGCA GAAAAAAAGG ATCTCAAGAA GATCCTTTGA TCTTTTCTAC 
     3001 GGGGTCTGAC GCTCAGTGGA ACGAAAACTC ACGTTAAGGG ATTTTGGTCA TGAGATTATC 
     3061 AAAAAGGATC TTCACCTAGA TCCTTTTAAA TTAAAAATGA AGTTTTAAAT CAATCTAAAG 
     3121 TATATATGAG TAAACTTGGT CTGACAGTTA CCAATGCTTA ATCAGTGAGG CACCTATCTC 
     3181 AGCGATCTGT CTATTTCGTT CATCCATAGT TGCCTGACTC CCCGTCGTGT AGATAACTAC 
     3241 GATACGGGAG GGCTTACCAT CTGGCCCCAG TGCTGCAATG ATACCGCGAG ACCCACGCTC 
     3301 ACCGGCTCCA GATTTATCAG CAATAAACCA GCCAGCCGGA AGGGCCGAGC GCAGAAGTGG 
     3361 TCCTGCAACT TTATCCGCCT CCATCCAGTC TATTAATTGT TGCCGGGAAG CTAGAGTAAG 
     3421 TAGTTCGCCA GTTAATAGTT TGCGCAACGT TGTTGCCATT GCTACAGGCA TCGTGGTGTC 
     3481 ACGCTCGTCG TTTGGTATGG CTTCATTCAG CTCCGGTTCC CAACGATCAA GGCGAGTTAC 
     3541 ATGATCCCCC ATGTTGTGCA AAAAAGCGGT TAGCTCCTTC GGTCCTCCGA TCGTTGTCAG 
     3601 AAGTAAGTTG GCCGCAGTGT TATCACTCAT GGTTATGGCA GCACTGCATA ATTCTCTTAC 
     3661 TGTCATGCCA TCCGTAAGAT GCTTTTCTGT GACTGGTGAG TACTCAACCA AGTCATTCTG 
     3721 AGAATAGTGT ATGCGGCGAC CGAGTTGCTC TTGCCCGGCG TCAATACGGG ATAATACCGC 
     3781 GCCACATAGC AGAACTTTAA AAGTGCTCAT CATTGGAAAA CGTTCTTCGG GGCGAAAACT 
     3841 CTCAAGGATC TTACCGCTGT TGAGATCCAG TTCGATGTAA CCCACTCGTG CACCCAACTG 
     3901 ATCTTCAGCA TCTTTTACTT TCACCAGCGT TTCTGGGTGA GCAAAAACAG GAAGGCAAAA 
     3961 TGCCGCAAAA AAGGGAATAA GGGCGACACG GAAATGTTGA ATACTCATAC TCTTCCTTTT 
     4021 TCAATATTAT TGAAGCATTT ATCAGGGTTA TTGTCTCATG AGCGGATACA TATTTGAATG 
     4081 TATTTAGAAA AATAAACAAA TAGGGGTTCC GCGCACATTT CCCCGAAAAG TGCCACCTGA 
     4141 CGTCTAAGAA ACCATTATTA TCATGACATT AACCTATAAA AATAGGCGTA TCACGAGGCC 
     4201 CTTTCGTCTC GCGCGTTTCG GTGATGACGG TGAAAACCTC TGACACATGC AGCTCCCGGA 
     4261 GACGGTCACA GCTTGTCTGT AAGCGGATGC CGGGAGCAGA CAAGCCCGTC AGGGCGCGTC 
     4321 AGCGGGTGTT GGCGGGTGTC GGGGCTGGCT TAACTATGCG GCATCAGAGC AGATTGTACT 
     4381 GAGAGTGCAC CATATGCGGT GTGAAATACC GCACAGATGC GTAAGGAGAA AATACCGCAT 
     4441 CAGGCGCCAT TCGCCATTCA GGCTGCGCAA CTGTTGGGAA GGGCGATCGG TGCGGGCCTC 
     4501 TTCGCTATTA CGCCAGCTGG CGAAAGGGGG ATGTGCTGCA AGGCGATTAA GTTGGGTAAC 
     4561 GCCAGGGTTT TCCCAGTCAC GACGTTGTAA AACGACGGCC AGTGCATGCG TTTAAACAAC 
     4621 CATGGGTAAA AAGCCTGAAC TCACCGCGAC GTCTGTCGAG AAGTTTCTGA TCGAAAAGTT 
     4681 CGACAGCGTC TCCGACCTGA TGCAGCTCTC GGAGGGCGAA GAATCTCGTG CTTTCAGCTT 
     4741 CGATGTAGGA GGGCGTGGAT ATGTCCTGCG GGTAAATAGC TGCGCCGATG GTTTCTACAA 
     4801 AGATCGTTAT GTTTATCGGC ACTTTGCATC GGCCGCGCTC CCGATTCCGG AAGTGCTTGA 
     4861 CATTGGGGAA TTCAGCGAGA GCCTGACCTA TTGCATCTCC CGCCGTGCAC AGGGTGTCAC 
     4921 GTTGCAAGAC CTGCCTGAAA CCGAACTGCC CGCTGTTCTG CAGCCGGTCG CGGAGGCCAT 
     4981 GGATGCGATC GCTGCGGCCG ATCTTAGCCA GACGAGCGGG TTCGGCCCAT TCGGACCGCA 
     5041 AGGAATCGGT CAATACACTA CATGGCGTGA TTTCATATGC GCGATTGCTG ATCCCCATGT 
     5101 GTATCACTGG CAAACTGTGA TGGACGACAC CGTCAGTGCG TCCGTCGCGC AGGCTCTCGA 
     5161 TGAGCTGATG CTTTGGGCCG AGGACTGCCC CGAAGTCCGG CACCTCGTGC ACGCGGATTT 
     5221 CGGCTCCAAC AATGTCCTGA CGGACAATGG CCGCATAACA GCGGTCATTG ACTGGAGCGA 
     5281 GGCGATGTTC GGGGATTCCC AATACGAGGT CGCCAACATC TTCTTCTGGA GGCCGTGGTT 
     5341 GGCTTGTATG GAGCAGCAGA CGCGCTACTT CGAGCGGAGG CATCCGGAGC TTGCAGGATC 
     5401 GCCGCGGCTC CGGGCGTATA TGCTCCGCAT TGGTCTTGAC CAACTCTATC AGAGCTTGGT 
     5461 TGACGGCAAT TTCGATGATG CAGCTTGGGC GCAGGGTCGA TGCGACGCAA TCGTCCGATC 
     5521 CGGAGCCGGG ACTGTCGGGC GTACACAAAT CGCCCGCAGA AGCGCGGCCG TCTGGACCGA 
     5581 TGGCTGTGTA GAAGTACTCG CCGATAGTGG AAACCGACGC CCCAGCACTC GTCCGAGGGC 
     5641 AAAGGAATAA TCTCGAGTCA TGTAATTAGT TATGTCACGC TTACATTCAC GCCCTCCCCC 
     5701 CACATCCGCT CTAACCGAAA AGGAAGGAGT TAGACAACCT GAAGTCTAGG TCCCTATTTA 
     5761 TTTTTTTATA GTTATGTTAG TATTAAGAAC GTTATTTATA TTTCAAATTT TTCTTTTTTT 
     5821 TCTGTACAGA CGCGTGTACG CATGTAACAT TATACTGAAA ACCTTGCTTG AGAAGGTTTT 
     5881 GGGACGCTCG AAGGCTTTAA CGAGCTCTCG AGAACCCTTA AAGTTACGCT AGGGATAACA 
     5941 GGGTAATATA GTCTAGAATG ATTACTTATC ACGACGCATT CGCGAAAGCG AACCATTACC 
     6001 TTGATGATGC AGATCTCCCG GTCGTCATTA CTCTACATGG ACGCTTTAGC CAGGGCTGGT 
     6061 ATTTCTGTTT CGAAGCACGA GAATTTCTCG AAACTGGAGA TGAGGCCGCG CGCTTAGCTG 
     6121 GTAACGCACC TTTTATTATT GATAAAGACA GTGGTGAAAT TCATTCTCTG GGAACGGCAA 
     6181 AACCGCTGGA AGAATATCTA CAGGATTACG AAATAAAAAA GGCTACCTTC GG 
//
