# Supplementary material for: The integration of tandem gene repeats via a bacterial type-II toxin-antitoxin-mediated gene amplification (ToxAmp) system and stability visualisation in Saccharomyces cerevisiae
Source: bioRxiv preprint, doi:10.1101/2024.01.30.578080, version 1 (2024-01-30)
Supplement: Supplementary Data 2 [file 578080_file03.zip › plasmid sequences/pToxEXP4R.gb]

LOCUS       pToxEXP4R               5519 bp    DNA     circular     10-Dec-2023
FEATURES             Location/Qualifiers
     misc_feature    4305..4377
                     /label=ori
                     /note=origin of replication
     misc_feature    complement(850..1092)
                     /label=CYC1t
                     /note=CYC1 terminator of S. cerevisiae
     misc_feature    complement(4284..4378)
                     /label=ori
                     /note=/SECDrawAs=Region
     misc_feature    2491..2513
                     /label=pGEX_3_primer
                     /note=misc_feature
     promoter        2672..2700
                     /label=AmpR_promoter
                     /note=/translation=MSIQHFRVALIPFFAAFCLPVFAHPETLVKVKDAEDQLGARVGY IELDLNSGKILESFRPEERFPMMSTFKVLLCGAVLSRIDAGQEQLGRRIHYSQNDLVE YSPVTEKHLTDGMTVRELCSAAITMSDNTAANLLLTTIGGPKELTAFLHNMGDHVTRL DRWEPELNEAIPNDERDTTMPVAMATTLRKLLTGELLTLASRQQLIDWMEADKVAGPL LRSALPAGWFIADKSGAGERGSRGIIAALGPDGKPSRIVVIYTTGSQATMDERNRQIA EIGASLIKHW*
     CDS             3439..3447
                     /label=Linker(CDS)
                     /note=CDS
     CDS             1521..1529
                     /label=Linker(CDS)(CDS)
                     /note=CDS
     misc_feature    3773..4361
                     /label=rep
                     /note=misc_feature
     misc_feature    2149..2292
                     /label=lacZ_a
                     /note=/translation=MTMITPSAQLTLTKGNKSWSSTAVAAALELVDPPGCRNSISSLS IPSTSRGGPVPNSPYSESYYARSLAVVLQRRDWENPGVTQLNRLAAHPPFASWRNSEE ARTDRPSQQLRSLNGEWRDAPCSGALSAAGVVVTRSVTATLASALAPAPFAFFPSFLA TFAGFPRQALNRGLPLGFRFSALRHLDPKKLD*
     misc_feature    complement(2156..2178)
                     /label=M13_pUC_fwd_primer
                     /note=/translation=MTMITPSAQLTLTKGNKSWSSTAVAAALELVDPPGCRNSISSLS IPSTSRGGPVPNSPYSESYYARSLAVVLQRRDWENPGVTQLNRLAAHPPFASWRNSEE ARTDRPSQQLRSLNGEWRDAPCSGALSAAGVVVTRSVTATLASALAPAPFAFFPSFLA TFAGFPRQALNRGLPLGFRFSALRHLDPKKLD*
     promoter        complement(2147..2163)
                     /label=M13_forward20_primer
                     /note=/translation=MTMITPSAQLTLTKGNKSWSSTAVAAALELVDPPGCRNSISSLS IPSTSRGGPVPNSPYSESYYARSLAVVLQRRDWENPGVTQLNRLAAHPPFASWRNSEE ARTDRPSQQLRSLNGEWRDAPCSGALSAAGVVVTRSVTATLASALAPAPFAFFPSFLA TFAGFPRQALNRGLPLGFRFSALRHLDPKKLD*
     promoter        4749..4767
                     /label=M13_reverse_primer
                     /note=/translation=MTMITPSAQLTLTKGNKSWSSTAVAAALELVDPPGCRNSISSLS IPSTSRGGPVPNSPYSESYYARSLAVVLQRRDWENPGVTQLNRLAAHPPFASWRNSEE ARTDRPSQQLRSLNGEWRDAPCSGALSAAGVVVTRSVTATLASALAPAPFAFFPSFLA TFAGFPRQALNRGLPLGFRFSALRHLDPKKLD*
     misc_feature    4728..4750
                     /label=M13_pUC_rev_primer
                     /note=/translation=MTMITPSAQLTLTKGNKSWSSTAVAAALELVDPPGCRNSISSLS IPSTSRGGPVPNSPYSESYYARSLAVVLQRRDWENPGVTQLNRLAAHPPFASWRNSEE ARTDRPSQQLRSLNGEWRDAPCSGALSAAGVVVTRSVTATLASALAPAPFAFFPSFLA TFAGFPRQALNRGLPLGFRFSALRHLDPKKLD*
     misc_feature    complement(4787..4937)
                     /label=HO(1828, 1979)
                     /note=misc_feature
     terminator      complement(4946..5245)
                     /label=TPI1 terminator
                     /note=terminator
     CDS             2672..3602
                     /label=bla
                     /note=CDS
     misc_feature    complement(799..828)
                     /label=I-SceI
                     /note=misc_feature
     promoter        complement(35..498)
                     /label=CUP1 promoter
                     /note=promoter
     CDS             1521..1529
                     /label=Linker(CDS)(CDS)(CDS)
                     /note=CDS
     CDS             3439..3447
                     /label=Linker(CDS)(CDS)(CDS)
                     /note=CDS
     misc_feature    complement(803..820)
                     /label=I-SceI site
                     /note=misc_feature
     CDS             1521..1529
                     /label=Linker(CDS)(CDS)
                     /note=CDS
     CDS             3439..3447
                     /label=Linker(CDS)(CDS)(CDS)
                     /note=CDS
     CDS             complement(508..792)
                     /label=YrhB
                     /note=CDS
     CDS             complement(1100..2128)
                     /label=hph
                     /note=hygromycin B resistance
     rep_origin      complement(4305..4377)
                     /label=AAG34515.1
                     /note=rep_origin
     CDS             1521..1529
                     /label=Linker(CDS)(CDS)(CDS)
                     /note=CDS
     CDS             3439..3447
                     /label=Linker(CDS)(CDS)(CDS)
                     /note=CDS
     CDS             1521..1529
                     /label=Linker(CDS)(CDS)(CDS)
                     /note=CDS
     CDS             3439..3447
                     /label=Linker(CDS)(CDS)(CDS)
                     /note=CDS
     CDS             1521..1529
                     /label=Linker(CDS)(CDS)(CDS)
                     /note=CDS
     CDS             3439..3447
                     /label=Linker(CDS)(CDS)(CDS)
                     /note=CDS
     misc_feature    complement(2742..3602)
                     /label=bla
                     /note=misc_feature
     CDS             1521..1529
                     /label=Linker(CDS)(CDS)(CDS)
                     /note=CDS
     CDS             3439..3447
                     /label=Linker(CDS)(CDS)(CDS)
                     /note=CDS
     misc_feature    complement(5254..23)
                     /label=RelE*
                     /note=misc_feature
     Primer          complement(805..828)
                     /label=PGGFPaa
                     /note=Primer
     Primer          799..824
                     /label=PGKana
                     /note=Primer
     Primer          2146..2164
                     /label=pUC19a1
                     /note=Primer
     Primer          complement(768..792)
                     /label=P13HD7YrhBs
                     /note=Primer
     Primer          508..524
                     /label=P13HD7YrhBa
                     /note=Primer
     Primer          complement(768..792)
                     /label=PQR2YrhBs
                     /note=Primer
     Primer          complement(768..792)
                     /label=PToxAmpYrhBs
                     /note=Primer
     Primer          508..524
                     /label=PToxAmpYrhBa
                     /note=Primer
     Primer          complement(768..792)
                     /label=PToxEXPYrhBs
                     /note=Primer
     Primer          508..524
                     /label=PToxEXPYrhBa
                     /note=Primer
     Primer          508..524
                     /label=PToxEXP2Yrhba
                     /note=Primer
     Primer          799..824
                     /label=PGFPKanaR
                     /note=Primer
     Primer          2146..2164
                     /label=PGFPPUC19a
                     /note=Primer
     Primer          829..849
                     /label=PGFPblea
                     /note=Primer
     Primer          complement(5216..5245)
                     /label=PRP4TPI1ts
                     /note=Primer
     Primer          4946..4973
                     /label=PRP4TPI1a
                     /note=Primer
     Primer          complement(5250..5278)
                     /label=PtoxEXPs
                     /note=Primer
BASE COUNT     1448 a      1346 c      1294 g      1431 t 
ORIGIN
        1 CAAAATCCAG AAAATACCGC CATTTTGCAC TAGTTTTATG TGATGATTGA TTGATTGATT 
       61 GTACAGTTTG TTTTTCTTAA TATCTATTTC GATGACTTCT ATATGATATT GCACTAACAA 
      121 GAAGATATTA TAATGCAATT GATACAAGAC AAGGAGTTAT TTGCTTCTCT TTTATATGAT 
      181 TCTGACAATC CATATTGCGT TGGTAGTCTT TTTTGCTGGA ACGGTTCAGC GGAAAAGACG 
      241 CATCGCTCTT TTTGCTTCTA GAAGAAATGC CAGCAAAAGA ATCTCTTGAC AGTGACTGAC 
      301 AGCAAAAATG TCTTTTTCTA ACTAGTAACA AGGCTAAGAT ATCAGCCTGA AATAAAGGGT 
      361 GGTGAAGTAA TAATTAAATC ATCCGTATAA ACCTATACAC ATATATGAGG AAAAATAATA 
      421 CAAAAGTGTT TTAAATACAG ATACATACAT GAACATATGC ACGTATAGCG CCCAAATGTC 
      481 GGTAATGGGA TCGGCTTACC CGGGCCCTCA GGGCAAGCCG AAGGTAGCCT TTTTTATTTC 
      541 GTAATCCTGT AGATATTCTT CCAGCGGTTT TGCCGTTCCC AGAGAATGAA TTTCACCACT 
      601 GTCTTTATCA ATAATAAAAG GTGCGTTACC AGCTAAGCGC GCGGCCTCAT CTCCAGTTTC 
      661 GAGAAATTCT CGTGCTTCGA AACAGAAATA CCAGCCCTGG CTAAAGCGTC CATGTAGAGT 
      721 AATGACGACC GGGAGATCTG CATCATCAAG GTAATGGTTC GCTTTCGCGA ATGCGTCGTG 
      781 ATAAGTAATC ATTCTAGACT ATATTACCCT GTTATCCCTA GCGTAACTTT AAGGGTTCTC 
      841 GAGAGCTCGT TAAAGCCTTC GAGCGTCCCA AAACCTTCTC AAGCAAGGTT TTCAGTATAA 
      901 TGTTACATGC GTACACGCGT CTGTACAGAA AAAAAAGAAA AATTTGAAAT ATAAATAACG 
      961 TTCTTAATAC TAACATAACT ATAAAAAAAT AAATAGGGAC CTAGACTTCA GGTTGTCTAA 
     1021 CTCCTTCCTT TTCGGTTAGA GCGGATGTGG GGGGAGGGCG TGAATGTAAG CGTGACATAA 
     1081 CTAATTACAT GACTCGAGAT TATTCCTTTG CCCTCGGACG AGTGCTGGGG CGTCGGTTTC 
     1141 CACTATCGGC GAGTACTTCT ACACAGCCAT CGGTCCAGAC GGCCGCGCTT CTGCGGGCGA 
     1201 TTTGTGTACG CCCGACAGTC CCGGCTCCGG ATCGGACGAT TGCGTCGCAT CGACCCTGCG 
     1261 CCCAAGCTGC ATCATCGAAA TTGCCGTCAA CCAAGCTCTG ATAGAGTTGG TCAAGACCAA 
     1321 TGCGGAGCAT ATACGCCCGG AGCCGCGGCG ATCCTGCAAG CTCCGGATGC CTCCGCTCGA 
     1381 AGTAGCGCGT CTGCTGCTCC ATACAAGCCA ACCACGGCCT CCAGAAGAAG ATGTTGGCGA 
     1441 CCTCGTATTG GGAATCCCCG AACATCGCCT CGCTCCAGTC AATGACCGCT GTTATGCGGC 
     1501 CATTGTCCGT CAGGACATTG TTGGAGCCGA AATCCGCGTG CACGAGGTGC CGGACTTCGG 
     1561 GGCAGTCCTC GGCCCAAAGC ATCAGCTCAT CGAGAGCCTG CGCGACGGAC GCACTGACGG 
     1621 TGTCGTCCAT CACAGTTTGC CAGTGATACA CATGGGGATC AGCAATCGCG CATATGAAAT 
     1681 CACGCCATGT AGTGTATTGA CCGATTCCTT GCGGTCCGAA TGGGCCGAAC CCGCTCGTCT 
     1741 GGCTAAGATC GGCCGCAGCG ATCGCATCCA TGGCCTCCGC GACCGGCTGC AGAACAGCGG 
     1801 GCAGTTCGGT TTCAGGCAGG TCTTGCAACG TGACACCCTG TGCACGGCGG GAGATGCAAT 
     1861 AGGTCAGGCT CTCGCTGAAT TCCCCAATGT CAAGCACTTC CGGAATCGGG AGCGCGGCCG 
     1921 ATGCAAAGTG CCGATAAACA TAACGATCTT TGTAGAAACC ATCGGCGCAG CTATTTACCC 
     1981 GCAGGACATA TCCACGCCCT CCTACATCGA AGCTGAAAGC ACGAGATTCT TCGCCCTCCG 
     2041 AGAGCTGCAT CAGGTCGGAG ACGCTGTCGA ACTTTTCGAT CAGAAACTTC TCGACAGACG 
     2101 TCGCGGTGAG TTCAGGCTTT TTACCCATGG TTGTTTAAAC GCATGCACTG GCCGTCGTTT 
     2161 TACAACGTCG TGACTGGGAA AACCCTGGCG TTACCCAACT TAATCGCCTT GCAGCACATC 
     2221 CCCCTTTCGC CAGCTGGCGT AATAGCGAAG AGGCCCGCAC CGATCGCCCT TCCCAACAGT 
     2281 TGCGCAGCCT GAATGGCGAA TGGCGCCTGA TGCGGTATTT TCTCCTTACG CATCTGTGCG 
     2341 GTATTTCACA CCGCATATGG TGCACTCTCA GTACAATCTG CTCTGATGCC GCATAGTTAA 
     2401 GCCAGCCCCG ACACCCGCCA ACACCCGCTG ACGCGCCCTG ACGGGCTTGT CTGCTCCCGG 
     2461 CATCCGCTTA CAGACAAGCT GTGACCGTCT CCGGGAGCTG CATGTGTCAG AGGTTTTCAC 
     2521 CGTCATCACC GAAACGCGCG AGACGAAAGG GCCTCGTGAT ACGCCTATTT TTATAGGTTA 
     2581 ATGTCATGAT AATAATGGTT TCTTAGACGT CAGGTGGCAC TTTTCGGGGA AATGTGCGCG 
     2641 GAACCCCTAT TTGTTTATTT TTCTAAATAC ATTCAAATAT GTATCCGCTC ATGAGACAAT 
     2701 AACCCTGATA AATGCTTCAA TAATATTGAA AAAGGAAGAG TATGAGTATT CAACATTTCC 
     2761 GTGTCGCCCT TATTCCCTTT TTTGCGGCAT TTTGCCTTCC TGTTTTTGCT CACCCAGAAA 
     2821 CGCTGGTGAA AGTAAAAGAT GCTGAAGATC AGTTGGGTGC ACGAGTGGGT TACATCGAAC 
     2881 TGGATCTCAA CAGCGGTAAG ATCCTTGAGA GTTTTCGCCC CGAAGAACGT TTTCCAATGA 
     2941 TGAGCACTTT TAAAGTTCTG CTATGTGGCG CGGTATTATC CCGTATTGAC GCCGGGCAAG 
     3001 AGCAACTCGG TCGCCGCATA CACTATTCTC AGAATGACTT GGTTGAGTAC TCACCAGTCA 
     3061 CAGAAAAGCA TCTTACGGAT GGCATGACAG TAAGAGAATT ATGCAGTGCT GCCATAACCA 
     3121 TGAGTGATAA CACTGCGGCC AACTTACTTC TGACAACGAT CGGAGGACCG AAGGAGCTAA 
     3181 CCGCTTTTTT GCACAACATG GGGGATCATG TAACTCGCCT TGATCGTTGG GAACCGGAGC 
     3241 TGAATGAAGC CATACCAAAC GACGAGCGTG ACACCACGAT GCCTGTAGCA ATGGCAACAA 
     3301 CGTTGCGCAA ACTATTAACT GGCGAACTAC TTACTCTAGC TTCCCGGCAA CAATTAATAG 
     3361 ACTGGATGGA GGCGGATAAA GTTGCAGGAC CACTTCTGCG CTCGGCCCTT CCGGCTGGCT 
     3421 GGTTTATTGC TGATAAATCT GGAGCCGGTG AGCGTGGGTC TCGCGGTATC ATTGCAGCAC 
     3481 TGGGGCCAGA TGGTAAGCCC TCCCGTATCG TAGTTATCTA CACGACGGGG AGTCAGGCAA 
     3541 CTATGGATGA ACGAAATAGA CAGATCGCTG AGATAGGTGC CTCACTGATT AAGCATTGGT 
     3601 AACTGTCAGA CCAAGTTTAC TCATATATAC TTTAGATTGA TTTAAAACTT CATTTTTAAT 
     3661 TTAAAAGGAT CTAGGTGAAG ATCCTTTTTG ATAATCTCAT GACCAAAATC CCTTAACGTG 
     3721 AGTTTTCGTT CCACTGAGCG TCAGACCCCG TAGAAAAGAT CAAAGGATCT TCTTGAGATC 
     3781 CTTTTTTTCT GCGCGTAATC TGCTGCTTGC AAACAAAAAA ACCACCGCTA CCAGCGGTGG 
     3841 TTTGTTTGCC GGATCAAGAG CTACCAACTC TTTTTCCGAA GGTAACTGGC TTCAGCAGAG 
     3901 CGCAGATACC AAATACTGTT CTTCTAGTGT AGCCGTAGTT AGGCCACCAC TTCAAGAACT 
     3961 CTGTAGCACC GCCTACATAC CTCGCTCTGC TAATCCTGTT ACCAGTGGCT GCTGCCAGTG 
     4021 GCGATAAGTC GTGTCTTACC GGGTTGGACT CAAGACGATA GTTACCGGAT AAGGCGCAGC 
     4081 GGTCGGGCTG AACGGGGGGT TCGTGCACAC AGCCCAGCTT GGAGCGAACG ACCTACACCG 
     4141 AACTGAGATA CCTACAGCGT GAGCTATGAG AAAGCGCCAC GCTTCCCGAA GGGAGAAAGG 
     4201 CGGACAGGTA TCCGGTAAGC GGCAGGGTCG GAACAGGAGA GCGCACGAGG GAGCTTCCAG 
     4261 GGGGAAACGC CTGGTATCTT TATAGTCCTG TCGGGTTTCG CCACCTCTGA CTTGAGCGTC 
     4321 GATTTTTGTG ATGCTCGTCA GGGGGGCGGA GCCTATGGAA AAACGCCAGC AACGCGGCCT 
     4381 TTTTACGGTT CCTGGCCTTT TGCTGGCCTT TTGCTCACAT GTTCTTTCCT GCGTTATCCC 
     4441 CTGATTCTGT GGATAACCGT ATTACCGCCT TTGAGTGAGC TGATACCGCT CGCCGCAGCC 
     4501 GAACGACCGA GCGCAGCGAG TCAGTGAGCG AGGAAGCGGA AGAGCGCCCA ATACGCAAAC 
     4561 CGCCTCTCCC CGCGCGTTGG CCGATTCATT AATGCAGCTG GCACGACAGG TTTCCCGACT 
     4621 GGAAAGCGGG CAGTGAGCGC AACGCAATTA ATGTGAGTTA GCTCACTCAT TAGGCACCCC 
     4681 AGGCTTTACA CTTTATGCTT CCGGCTCGTA TGTTGTGTGG AATTGTGAGC GGATAACAAT 
     4741 TTCACACAGG AAACAGCTAT GACCATGATT ACGCCGCATG CGTTTAAACT GTTACTGATA 
     4801 TGTCTGAGGA AAGTTGATCA AGACCCAATA ATAATCTATA TACTGGTTGA AACAAATCAG 
     4861 TGCCGGTAAC GCTTTTTGTA TCTTGAGATG GCGTATTTCT ACTCCAGCAT TCTAGTTAAG 
     4921 AAAAAGTCTA AAAATGGGCG GCCGCTGAGT AACCCATATA GAGATCGTAC ACATTTTACA 
     4981 AGGATTTAGA GACAAAGTAA TATTCTTCGT TGATATAGAG GTGTTCAATT GTTAAATGCT 
     5041 TTTCTTCTTT TTATTAGAAA AAGCGCCTTG CTTTTTGTTG TATCACTTGT AAATCTACCG 
     5101 TCCCTTACAA GAACATTCAC GAAATTTAAG TGGCTCAGAA TGAAAAAGAA ACAATATAAA 
     5161 AAAGCTTTCC GTAGTCATCA ATTTATTTTA CATAACACTA GATATAAAGA AAAGAAGATA 
     5221 ATATTTTTAT ATAATTATAT TAATCCCTGC AGGTCAGAGA ATGCGTTTGA CCGCCTCGCT 
     5281 ATATACTTCC GAGCGTTCTC TTTTCCCAAC AGAAATCACG AAAACGACAA CTTTCTCGTC 
     5341 TATAACCTGG TATACAAGGC GATAGCCTGA AGACCGGAGC TTAATCTTGT AACAATCAGG 
     5401 CATACCACGG AGCTTGTTTG CTTCAATCCG GGGTGACTCA AGTACTTCAA CCAGCTTCTT 
     5461 TTTCAACTGT TCACGTACCG TCGAGCCCAG CTTTCGCCAT TCCTTTAGTG CCCGCTCGT 
//
